>Addgene plasmid #41856 | pCE-mp53DD | addgene full sequence | sequence record 451440 | Addgene Long Read NGS Result
GTCGACATTGATTATTGACTAGTTATTAATAGTAATCAATTACGGGGTCATTAGTTCATAGCCCATATAT
GGAGTTCCGCGTTACATAACTTACGGTAAATGGCCCGCCTGGCTGACCGCCCAACGACCCCCGCCCATTG
ACGTCAATAATGACGTATGTTCCCATAGTAACGCCAATAGGGACTTTCCATTGACGTCAATGGGTGGAGT
ATTTACGGTAAACTGCCCACTTGGCAGTACATCAAGTGTATCATATGCCAAGTACGCCCCCTATTGACGT
CAATGACGGTAAATGGCCCGCCTGGCATTATGCCCAGTACATGACCTTATGGGACTTTCCTACTTGGCAG
TACATCTACGTATTAGTCATCGCTATTACCATGGTCGAGGTGAGCCCCACGTTCTGCTTCACTCTCCCCA
TCTCCCCCCCCCCTCCCCACCCCCAATTTTGTATTTATTTATTTTTTAATTATTTTGTGCAGCGATGGGG
GCGGGGGGGGGGGGGGGGGGGCGCGCGCCAGGCGGGGCGGGGCGGGGCGAGGGGCGGGGCGGGGCGAGGC
GGAGAGGTGCGGCGGCAGCCAATCAGAGCGGCGCGCTCCGAAAGTTTCCTTTTATGGCGAGGCGGCGGCG
GCGGCGGCCCTATAAAAAGCGAAGCGCGCGGCGGGCGGGAGTCGCTGCGCGCTGCCTTCGCCCCGTGCCC
CGCTCCGCCGCCGCCTCGCGCCGCCCGCCCCGGCTCTGACTGACCGCGTTACTCCCACAGGTGAGCGGGC
GGGACGGCCCTTCTCCTCCGGGCTGTAATTAGCGCTTGGTTTAATGACGGCTTGTTTCTTTTCTGTGGCT
GCGTGAAAGCCTTGAGGGGCTCCGGGAGGGCCCTTTGTGCGGGGGGAGCGGCTCGGGGGGTGCGTGCGTG
TGTGTGTGCGTGGGGAGCGCCGCGTGCGGCTCCGCGCTGCCCGGCGGCTGTGAGCGCTGCGGGCGCGGCG
CGGGGCTTTGTGCGCTCCGCAGTGTGCGCGAGGGGAGCGCGGCCGGGGGCGGTGCCCCGCGGTGCGGGGG
GGGCTGCGAGGGGAACAAAGGCTGCGTGCGGGGTGTGTGCGTGGGGGGGTGAGCAGGGGGTGTGGGCGCG
TCGGTCGGGCTGCAACCCCCCCTGCACCCCCCTCCCCGAGTTGCTGAGCACGGCCCGGCTTCGGGTGCGG
GGCTCCGTACGGGGCGTGGCGCGGGGCTCGCCGTGCCGGGCGGGGGGTGGCGGCAGGTGGGGGTGCCGGG
CGGGGCGGGGCCGCCTCGGGCCGGGGAGGGCTCGGGGGAGGGGCGCGGCGGCCCCCGGAGCGCCGGCGGC
TGTCGAGGCGCGGCGAGCCGCAGCCATTGCCTTTTATGGTAATCGTGCGAGAGGGCGCAGGGACTTCCTT
TGTCCCAAATCTGTGCGGAGCCGAAATCTGGGAGGCGCCGCCGCACCCCCTCTAGCGGGCGCGGGGCGAA
GCGGTGCGGCGCCGGCAGGAAGGAAATGGGCGGGGAGGGCCTTCGTGCGTCGCCGCGCCGCCGTCCCCTT
CTCCCTCTCCAGCCTCGGGGCTGTCCGCGGGGGGACGGCTGCCTTCGGGGGGGACGGGGCAGGGCGGGGT
TCGGCTTCTGGCGTGTGACCGGCGGCTCTAGAGCCTCTGCTAACCATGTTCATGCCTTCTTCTTTTTCCT
ACAGCTCCTGGGCAACGTGCTGGTTATTGTGCTGTCTCATCATTTTGGCAAAGAATTCGCCCTTCACCAG
GATGACTGCCATGGAGGAGTCACAGTCGGATATCAGCCTCAAGAGAGCGCTGCCCACCTGCACAAGCGCC
TCTCCCCCGCAAAAGAAAAAACCACTTGATGGAGAGTATTTCACCCTCAAGATCCGCGGGCGTAAACGCT
TCGAGATGTTCCGGGAGCTGAATGAGGCCTTAGAGTTAAAGGATGCCCATGCTACAGAGGAGTCTGGAGA
CAGCAGGGCTCACTCCAGCTACCTGAAGACCAAGAAGGGCCAGTCTACTTCCCGCCATAAAAAAACAATG
GTCAAGAAAGTGGGGCCTGACTCAGACTGAAGGGCGAATTCACTCCTCAGGTGCAGGCTGCCTATCAGAA
GGTGGTGGCTGGTGTGGCCAATGCCCTGGCTCACAAATACCACTGAGATCTTTTTCCCTCTGCCAAAAAT
TATGGGGACATCATGAAGCCCCTTGAGCATCTGACTTCTGGCTAATAAAGGAAATTTATTTTCATTGCAA
TAGTGTGTTGGAATTTTTTGTGTCTCTCACTCGGAAGGACATATGGGAGGGCAAATCATTTAAAACATCA
GAATGAGTATTTGGTTTAGAGTTTGGCAACATATGCCCATATGCTGGCTGCCATGAACAAAGGTTGGCTA
TAAAGAGGTCATCAGTATATGAAACAGCCCCCTGCTGTCCATTCCTTATTCCATAGAAAAGCCTTGACTT
GAGGTTAGATTTTTTTTATATTTTGTTTTGTGTTATTTTTTTCTTTAACATCCCTAAAATTTTCCTTACA
TGTTTTACTAGCCAGATTTTTCCTCCTCTCCTGACTACTCCCAGTCATAGCTGTCCCTCTTCTCTTATGG
AGATCCCTCGACCTGCAGCCCAAGCTTGGCGTAATCATGGTCATAGCTGTTTCCTGTGTGAAATTGTTAT
CCGCTCACAATTCCACACAACATACGAGCCGGAAGCATAAAGTGTAAAGCCTGGGGTGCCTAATGAGTGA
GCTAACTCACATTAATTGCGTTGCGCTCACTGCCCGCTTTCCAGTCGGGAAACCTGTCGTGCCAGCGGAT
CTCAATTCTCATGTTTGACAGCTTATCATCGATAAGCTGATCCTCACAGGCCGCACCCAGCTTTTCTTCC
GTTGCCCCAGTAGCATCTCTGTCTGGTGACCTTGAAGAGGAAGAGGAGGGGTCCCGAGAATCCCCATCCC
TACCGTCCAGCAAAAAGGGGGACGAGGAATTTGAGGCCTGGCTTGAGGCTCAGGACGCAAATCTTGAGGA
TGTTCAGCGGGAGTTTTCCGGGCTGCGAGTAATTGGTGATGAGGACGAGGATGGTTCGGAGGATGGGGAA
TTTTCAGACCTGGATCTGTCTGACAGCGACCATGAAGGGGATGAGGGTGGGGGGGCTGTTGGAGGGGGCA
GGAGTCTGCACTCCCTGTATTCACTGAGCGTCGTCTAATAAAGATGTCTATTGATCTCTTTTAGTGTGAA
TCATGTCTGACGAGGGGCCAGGTACAGGACCTGGAAATGGCCTAGGAGAGAAGGGAGACACATCTGGACC
AGAAGGCTCCGGCGGCAGTGGACCTCAAAGAAGAGGGGGTGATAACCATGGACGAGGACGGGGAAGAGGA
CGAGGACGAGGAGGCGGAAGACCAGGAGCCCCGGGCGGCTCAGGATCAGGGCCAAGACATAGAGATGGTG
TCCGGAGACCCCAAAAACGTCCAAGTTGCATTGGCTGCAAAGGGACCCACGGTGGAACAGGAGCAGGAGC
AGGAGCGGGAGGGGCAGGAGCAGGAGGGGCAGGAGCAGGAGGAGGGGCAGGAGCAGGAGGAGGGGCAGGA
GGGGCAGGAGGGGCAGGAGGGGCAGGAGCAGGAGGAGGGGCAGGAGCAGGAGGAGGGGCAGGAGGGGCAG
GAGGGGCAGGAGCAGGAGGAGGGGCAGGAGCAGGAGGAGGGGCAGGAGGGGCAGGAGCAGGAGGAGGGGC
AGGAGGGGCAGGAGGGGCAGGAGCAGGAGGAGGGGCAGGAGCAGGAGGAGGGGCAGGAGGGGCAGGAGCA
GGAGGAGGGGCAGGAGGGGCAGGAGGGGCAGGAGCAGGAGGAGGGGCAGGAGCAGGAGGGGCAGGAGGGG
CAGGAGGGGCAGGAGCAGGAGGGGCAGGAGCAGGAGGAGGGGCAGGAGGGGCAGGAGGGGCAGGAGCAGG
AGGGGCAGGAGCAGGAGGGGCAGGAGCAGGAGGGGCAGGAGCAGGAGGGGCAGGAGGGGCAGGAGCAGGA
GGGGCAGGAGGGGCAGGAGCAGGAGGGGCAGGAGGGGCAGGAGCAGGAGGAGGGGCAGGAGGGGCAGGAG
CAGGAGGAGGGGCAGGAGGGGCAGGAGCAGGAGGGGCAGGAGGGGCAGGAGCAGGAGGGGCAGGAGGGGC
AGGAGCAGGAGGGGCAGGAGGGGCAGGAGCAGGAGGAGGGGCAGGAGCAGGAGGGGCAGGAGCAGGAGGT
GGAGGCCGGGGTCGAGGAGGCAGTGGAGGCCGGGGTCGAGGAGGTAGTGGAGGCCGGGGTCGAGGAGGTA
GTGGAGGCCGCCGGGGTAGAGGACGTGAAAGAGCCAGGGGGGGAAGTCGTGAAAGAGCCAGGGGGAGAGG
TCGTGGACGTGGAGAAAAGAGGCCCAGGAGTCCCAGTAGTCAGTCATCATCATCCGGGTCTCCACCGCGC
AGGCCCCCTCCAGGTAGAAGGCCATTTTTCCACCCTGTAGGGGAAGCCGATTATTTTGAATACCACCAAG
AAGGTGGCCCAGATGGTGAGCCTGACGTGCCCCCGGGAGCGATAGAGCAGGGCCCCGCAGATGACCCAGG
AGAAGGCCCAAGCACTGGACCCCGGGGTCAGGGTGATGGAGGCAGGCGCAAAAAAGGAGGGTGGTTTGGA
AAGCATCGTGGTCAAGGAGGTTCCAACCCGAAATTTGAGAACATTGCAGAAGGTTTAAGAGCTCTCCTGG
CTAGGAGTCACGTAGAAAGGACTACCGACGAAGGAACTTGGGTCGCCGGTGTGTTCGTATATGGAGGTAG
TAAGACCTCCCTTTACAACCTAAGGCGAGGAACTGCCCTTGCTATTCCACAATGTCGTCTTACACCATTG
AGTCGTCTCCCCTTTGGAATGGCCCCTGGACCCGGCCCACAACCTGGCCCGCTAAGGGAGTCCATTGTCT
GTTATTTCATGGTCTTTTTACAAACTCATATATTTGCTGAGGTTTTGAAGGATGCGATTAAGGACCTTGT
TATGACAAAGCCCGCTCCTACCTGCAATATCAGGGTGACTGTGTGCAGCTTTGACGATGGAGTAGATTTG
CCTCCCTGGTTTCCACCTATGGTGGAAGGGGCTGCCGCGGAGGGTGATGACGGAGATGACGGAGATGAAG
GAGGTGATGGAGATGAGGGTGAGGAAGGGCAGGAGTGATGTAACTTGTTAGGAGACGCCCTCAATCGTAT
TAAAAGCCGTGTATTCCCCCGCACTAAAGAATAAATCCCCAGTAGACATCATGCGTGCTGTTGGTGTATT
TCTGGCCATCTGTCTTGTCACCATTTTCGTCCTCCCAACATGGGGCAATTGGGCATACCCATGTTGTCAC
GTCACTCAGCTCCGCGCTCAACACCTTCTCGCGTTGGAAAACATTAGCGACATTTACCTGGTGAGCAATC
AGACATGCGACGGCTTTAGCCTGGCCTCCTTAAATTCACCTAAGAATGGGAGCAACCAGCAGGAAAAGGA
CAAGCAGCGAAAATTCACGCCCCCTTGGGAGGTGGCGGCATATGCAAAGGATAGCACTCCCACTCTACTA
CTGGGTATCATATGCTGACTGTATATGCATGAGGATAGCATATGCTACCCGGATACAGATTAGGATAGCA
TATACTACCCAGATATAGATTAGGATAGCATATGCTACCCAGATATAGATTAGGATAGCCTATGCTACCC
AGATATAAATTAGGATAGCATATACTACCCAGATATAGATTAGGATAGCATATGCTACCCAGATATAGAT
TAGGATAGCCTATGCTACCCAGATATAGATTAGGATAGCATATGCTACCCAGATATAGATTAGGATAGCA
TATGCTATCCAGATATTTGGGTAGTATATGCTACCCAGATATAAATTAGGATAGCATATACTACCCTAAT
CTCTATTAGGATAGCATATGCTACCCGGATACAGATTAGGATAGCATATACTACCCAGATATAGATTAGG
ATAGCATATGCTACCCAGATATAGATTAGGATAGCCTATGCTACCCAGATATAAATTAGGATAGCATATA
CTACCCAGATATAGATTAGGATAGCATATGCTACCCAGATATAGATTAGGATAGCCTATGCTACCCAGAT
ATAGATTAGGATAGCATATGCTATCCAGATATTTGGGTAGTATATGCTACCCATGGCAACATTAGCCCAC
CGTGCTCTCAGCGACCTCGTGAATATGAGGACCAACAACCCTGTGCTTGGCGCTCAGGCGCAAGTGTGTG
TAATTTGTCCTCCAGATCGCAGCAATCGCGCCCCTATCTTGGCCCGCCCACCTACTTATGCAGGTATTCC
CCGGGGTGCCATTAGTGGTTTTGTGGGCAAGTGGTTTGACCGCAGTGGTTAGCGGGGTTACAATCAGCCA
AGTTATTACACCCTTATTTTACAGTCCAAAACCGCAGGGCGGCGTGTGGGGGCTGACGCGTGCCCCCACT
CCACAATTTCAAAAAAAAGAGTGGCCACTTGTCTTTGTTTATGGGCCCCATTGGCGTGGAGCCCCGTTTA
ATTTTCGGGGGTGTTAGAGACAACCAGTGGAGTCCGCTGCTGTCGGCGTCCACTCTCTTTCCCCTTGTTA
CAAATAGAGTGTAACAACATGGTTCACCTGTCTTGGTCCCTGCCTGGGACACATCTTAATAACCCCAGTA
TCATATTGCACTAGGATTATGTGTTGCCCATAGCCATAAATTCGTGTGAGATGGACATCCAGTCTTTACG
GCTTGTCCCCACCCCATGGATTTCTATTGTTAAAGATATTCAGAATGTTTCATTCCTACACTAGTATTTA
TTGCCCAAGGGGTTTGTGAGGGTTATATTGGTGTCATAGCACAATGCCACCACTGAACCCCCCGTCCAAA
TTTTATTCTGGGGGCGTCACCTGAAACCTTGTTTTCGAGCACCTCACATACACCTTACTGTTCACAACTC
AGCAGTTATTCTATTAGCTAAACGAAGGAGAATGAAGAAGCAGGCGAAGATTCAGGAGAGTTCACTGCCC
GCTCCTTGATCTTCAGCCACTGCCCTTGTGACTAAAATGGTTCACTACCCTCGTGGAATCCTGACCCCAT
GTAAATAAAACCGTGACAGCTCATGGGGTGGGAGATATCGCTGTTCCTTAGGACCCTTTTACTAACCCTA
ATTCGATAGCATATGCTTCCCGTTGGGTAACATATGCTATTGAATTAGGGTTAGTCTGGATAGTATATAC
TACTACCCGGGAAGCATATGCTACCCGTTTAGGGTTAACAAGGGGGCCTTATAAACACTATTGCTAATGC
CCTCTTGAGGGTCCGCTTATCGGTAGCTACACAGGCCCCTCTGATTGACGTTGGTGTAGCCTCCCGTAGT
CTTCCTGGGCCCCTGGGAGGTACATGTCCCCCAGCATTGGTGTAAGAGCTTCAGCCAAGAGTTACACATA
AAGGCAATGTTGTGTTGCAGTCCACAGACTGCAAAGTCTGCTCCAGGATGAAAGCCACTCAGTGTTGGCA
AATGTGCACATCCATTTATAAGGATGTCAACTACAGTCAGAGAACCCCTTTGTGTTTGGTCCCCCCCCGT
GTCACATGTGGAACAGGGCCCAGTTGGCAAGTTGTACCAACCAACTGAAGGGATTACATGCACTGCCCCG
CGAAGAAGGGGCAGAGATGTCGTAGTCAGGTTTAGTTCGTCCGGGGCGGGGATCGATCCTCTAGAGTCGA
CGCTAGCGGATCCGCTGCATTAATGAATCGGCCAACGCGCGGGGAGAGGCGGTTTGCGTATTGGGCGCTC
TTCCGCTTCCTCGCTCACTGACTCGCTGCGCTCGGTCGTTCGGCTGCGGCGAGCGGTATCAGCTCACTCA
AAGGCGGTAATACGGTTATCCACAGAATCAGGGGATAACGCAGGAAAGAACATGTGAGCAAAAGGCCAGC
AAAAGGCCAGGAACCGTAAAAAGGCCGCGTTGCTGGCGTTTTTCCATAGGCTCCGCCCCCCTGACGAGCA
TCACAAAAATCGACGCTCAAGTCAGAGGTGGCGAAACCCGACAGGACTATAAAGATACCAGGCGTTTCCC
CCTGGAAGCTCCCTCGTGCGCTCTCCTGTTCCGACCCTGCCGCTTACCGGATACCTGTCCGCCTTTCTCC
CTTCGGGAAGCGTGGCGCTTTCTCATAGCTCACGCTGTAGGTATCTCAGTTCGGTGTAGGTCGTTCGCTC
CAAGCTGGGCTGTGTGCACGAACCCCCCGTTCAGCCCGACCGCTGCGCCTTATCCGGTAACTATCGTCTT
GAGTCCAACCCGGTAAGACACGACTTATCGCCACTGGCAGCAGCCACTGGTAACAGGATTAGCAGAGCGA
GGTATGTAGGCGGTGCTACAGAGTTCTTGAAGTGGTGGCCTAACTACGGCTACACTAGAAGAACAGTATT
TGGTATCTGCGCTCTGCTGAAGCCAGTTACCTTCGGAAAAAGAGTTGGTAGCTCTTGATCCGGCAAACAA
ACCACCGCTGGTAGCGGTGGTTTTTTTGTTTGCAAGCAGCAGATTACGCGCAGAAAAAAAGGATCTCAAG
AAGATCCTTTGATCTTTTCTACGGGGTCTGACGCTCAGTGGAACGAAAACTCACGTTAAGGGATTTTGGT
CATGAGATTATCAAAAAGGATCTTCACCTAGATCCTTTTAAATTAAAAATGAAGTTTTAAATCAATCTAA
AGTATATATGAGTAAACTTGGTCTGACAGTTACCAATGCTTAATCAGTGAGGCACCTATCTCAGCGATCT
GTCTATTTCGTTCATCCATAGTTGCCTGACTCCCCGTCGTGTAGATAACTACGATACGGGAGGGCTTACC
ATCTGGCCCCAGTGCTGCAATGATACCGCGAGACCCACGCTCACCGGCTCCAGATTTATCAGCAATAAAC
CAGCCAGCCGGAAGGGCCGAGCGCAGAAGTGGTCCTGCAACTTTATCCGCCTCCATCCAGTCTATTAATT
GTTGCCGGGAAGCTAGAGTAAGTAGTTCGCCAGTTAATAGTTTGCGCAACGTTGTTGCCATTGCTACAGG
CATCGTGGTGTCACGCTCGTCGTTTGGTATGGCTTCATTCAGCTCCGGTTCCCAACGATCAAGGCGAGTT
ACATGATCCCCCATGTTGTGCAAAAAAGCGGTTAGCTCCTTCGGTCCTCCGATCGTTGTCAGAAGTAAGT
TGGCCGCAGTGTTATCACTCATGGTTATGGCAGCACTGCATAATTCTCTTACTGTCATGCCATCCGTAAG
ATGCTTTTCTGTGACTGGTGAGTACTCAACCAAGTCATTCTGAGAATAGTGTATGCGGCGACCGAGTTGC
TCTTGCCCGGCGTCAATACGGGATAATACCGCGCCACATAGCAGAACTTTAAAAGTGCTCATCATTGGAA
AACGTTCTTCGGGGCGAAAACTCTCAAGGATCTTACCGCTGTTGAGATCCAGTTCGATGTAACCCACTCG
TGCACCCAACTGATCTTCAGCATCTTTTACTTTCACCAGCGTTTCTGGGTGAGCAAAAACAGGAAGGCAA
AATGCCGCAAAAAAGGGAATAAGGGCGACACGGAAATGTTGAATACTCATACTCTTCCTTTTTCAATATT
ATTGAAGCATTTATCAGGGTTATTGTCTCATGAGCGGATACATATTTGAATGTATTTAGAAAAATAAACA
AATAGGGGTTCCGCGCACATTTCCCCGAAAAGTGCCACCTGG
Features (pLannotate 1.2.2; 20 found; start..end, strand, type, name):
      4..383     +  enhancer       CMV enhancer: human cytomegalovirus immediate early enhancer
    385..667     +  promoter       chicken β-actin promoter: No description available
    668..1684    +  intron         chimeric intron: chimera between introns from chicken β-actin and rabbit β-globin
   1785..2057    +  CDS            Tp53 (fragment): P53_MOUSE - Also known as P53, Trp53. Experimental evidence at protein level: Swiss-Prot protein existence level 1. Acts as a tumor suppressor in many tumor types; induces growth arrest or apoptosis depending on the physiological circumstances and cell type. Involved in cell cycle regulation as a trans-activator that acts to negatively regulate cell division by controlling a set of genes required for this process. One of the activated genes is an inhibitor of cyclin-dependent kinases. Apoptosis induction seems to be mediated either by stimulation of BAX and FAS antigen expression, or by repres
   2066..2143    +  CDS            HBB (fragment): HBB_PONPY - Experimental evidence at transcript level: Swiss-Prot protein existence level 2. Involved in oxygen transport from the lung to the various peripheral tissues. From Pongo pygmaeus (Bornean orangutan).
   2214..2269    +  polyA_signal   β-globin poly(A) signal: rabbit β-globin polyadenylation signal (Gil and Proudfoot, 1987)
   2654..2670    -  protein_bind   lac operator: The lac repressor binds to the lac operator to inhibit transcription in E. coli. This inhibition can be relieved by adding lactose or isopropyl-β-D-thiogalactopyranoside (IPTG). lac repressor encoded by lacI
   2678..2708    -  promoter       lac promoter: promoter for the E. coli lac operon
   2723..2744    -  protein_bind   CAP binding site: CAP binding activates transcription in the presence of cAMP. E. coli catabolite activator protein
   2757..2796    -  CDS            lacI (fragment): lac repressor; lacI; The lac repressor binds to the lac operator to inhibit transcription in E. coli. This inhibition can be relieved by adding lactose or isopropyl-β-D-thiogalactopyranoside (IPTG).
   2815..2838    +  promoter       tet promoter (fragment): E. coli promoter for tetracycline efflux protein gene
   2841..3185    +  CDS            BRRF2_EBVB9 (fragment): Protein inferred from homology: Swiss-Prot protein existence level 3. From Epstein-Barr virus (strain B95-8) (HHV-4) (Human herpesvirus 4).
   3223..5148    +  CDS            EBNA1: Epstein-Barr nuclear antigen 1, also known as EBNA-1 crucial for latent viral infection, and for episomal amplification of vectors containing the oriP origin (Okita et al., 2013)
   5231..5449    +  CDS            gL (fragment): GL_EBVB9 - Experimental evidence at protein level: Swiss-Prot protein existence level 1. The heterodimer glycoprotein H-glycoprotein L is required for the fusion of viral and plasma membranes leading to virus entry into the host cell. Acts as a functional inhibitor of gH and maintains gH in an inhibited form. Upon binding to host integrins, gL dissociates from gH leading to activation of the viral fusion glycoproteins gB and gH. Fusion of EBV with B-lymphocytes requires the additional receptor- binding protein gp42, which forms a complex with gH/gL. The heterodimer gH/gL targets also host EPHA
   5450..7239    +  rep_origin     oriP: Epstein-Barr virus oriP replication origin (Yates et al., 2000)
   7685..7701    +  misc_feature   MCS (fragment): pUC18/19 multiple cloning site
   7714..7768    -  CDS            lacI (fragment): lac repressor; lacI; The lac repressor binds to the lac operator to inhibit transcription in E. coli. This inhibition can be relieved by adding lactose or isopropyl-β-D-thiogalactopyranoside (IPTG).
   7951..8539    -  rep_origin     ori: high-copy-number ColE1/pMB1/pBR322/pUC origin of replication
   8710..9570    -  CDS            AmpR: β-lactamase; bla; confers resistance to ampicillin, carbenicillin, and related antibiotics
   9571..9675    -  promoter       AmpR promoter: bla
