>Addgene plasmid #41856 | pCE-mp53DD Sequencing Result | analyzer sequence | sequence record 177243
GTCGACATTGATTATTGACTAGTTATTAATAGTAATCAATTACGGGGTCATTAGTTCATAGCCCATATAT
GGAGTTCCGCGTTACATAACTTACGGTAAATGGCCCGCCTGGCTGACCGCCCAACGACCCCCGCCCATTG
ACGTCAATAATGACGTATGTTCCCATAGTAACGCCAATAGGGACTTTCCATTGACGTCAATGGGTGGAGT
ATTTACGGTAAACTGCCCACTTGGCAGTACATCAAGTGTATCATATGCCAAGTACGCCCCCTATTGACGT
CAATGACGGTAAATGGCCCGCCTGGCATTATGCCCAGTACATGACCTTATGGGACTTTCCTACTTGGCAG
TACATCTACGTATTAGTCATCGCTATTACCATGGTCGAGGTGAGCCCCACGTTCTGCTTCACTCTCCCCA
TCTCCCCCCCCTCCCCACCCCCAATTTTGTATTTATTTATTTTTTAATTATTTTGTGCAGCGATGGGGGC
GGGGGGGGGGGGGGGGCGCGCGCCAGGCGGGGCGGGGCGGGGSGGGGGGGGGGGSSGGBGKSKCSKRSRS
GYGCGGCGGCAGCCAATCAGAGCGGCGCGCTCCGAAAGTTTCCTTTTATGGCGAGGCGGCGGCGGCGGCG
GCCCTATAAAAAGCGAAGCGCGCGGCGGGCGGGAGTCGCTGCGCGCTGCCTTCGCCCCGTGCCCCGCTCC
GCCGCCGCCTCGCGCCGCCCGCCCCGGCTCTGACTGACCGCGTTACTCCCACAGGTGAGCGGGCGGGACG
GCCCTTCTCCTCCGGGCTGTAATTAGCGCTTGGTTTAATGACGGCTTGTTTCTTTTCTGTGGCTGCGTGA
AAGCCTTGAGGGGCTCCGGGAGGGCCCTTTGTGCGGGGGGAGCGGCTCGGGGGGTGCGTGCGTGTGTGTG
TGCGTGGGGAGCGCCGCGTGCGGCTCCGCGCTGCCCGGCGGCTGTGAGCGCTGCGGGCGCGGCGCGGGGC
TTTGTGCGCTCCGCAGTGTGCGCGAGGGGAGCGCGGCCGGGGGCGGTGCCCCGCGGTGCGGGGGGGGCTG
CGAGGGGAACAAAGGCTGCGTGCGGGGTGTGTGCGTGGGGGGGTGAGCAGGGGGTGTGGGCGCGTCGGTC
GGGCTGCAACCCCCCCTGCACCCCCCTCCCCGAGTTGCTGAGCACGGCCCGGCTTCGGGTGCGGGGCTCC
GTACGGGGCGTGGCGCGGGGCTCGCCGTGCCGGGCGGGGGGTGGCGGCAGGTGGGGGTGCCGGGCGGGGC
GGGGCCGCCTCGGGCCGGGGAGGGCTCGGGGGAGGGGCGCGGCGGCCCCCGGAGCGCCGGCGGCTGTCGA
GGCGCGGCGAGCCGCAGCCATTGCCTTTTATGGTAATCGTGCGAGAGGGCGCAGGGACTTCCTTTGTCCC
AAATCTGTGCGGAGCCGAAATCTGGGAGGCGCCGCCGCACCCCCTCTAGCGGGCGCGGGGCGAAGCGGTG
CGGCGCCGGCAGGAAGGAAATGGGCGGGGAGGGCCTTCGTGCGTCGCCGCGCCGCCGTCCCCTTCTCCCT
CTCCAGCCTCGGGGCTGTCCGCGGGGGGACGGCTGCCTTCGGGGGGGACGGGGCAGGGCGGGGTTCGGCT
TCTGGCGTGTGACCGGCGGCTCTAGAGCCTCTGCTAACCATGTTCATGCCTTCTTCTTTTTCCTACAGCT
CCTGGGCAACGTGCTGGTTATTGTGCTGTCTCATCATTTTGGCAAAGAATTCGCCCTTCACCAGGATGAC
TGCCATGGAGGAGTCACAGTCGGATATCAGCCTCAAGAGAGCGCTGCCCACCTGCACAAGCGCCTCTCCC
CCGCAAAAGAAAAAACCACTTGATGGAGAGTATTTCACCCTCAAGATCCGCGGGCGTAAACGCTTCGAGA
TGTTCCGGGAGCTGAATGAGGCCTTAGAGTTAAAGGATGCCCATGCTACAGAGGAGTCTGGAGACAGCAG
GGCTCACTCCAGCTACCTGAAGACCAAGAAGGGCCAGTCTACTTCCCGCCATAAAAAAACAATGGTCAAG
AAAGTGGGGCCTGACTCAGACTGAAGGGCGAATTCACTCCTCAGGTGCAGGCTGCCTATCAGAAGGTGGT
GGCTGGTGTGGCCAATGCCCTGGCTCACAAATACCACTGAGATCTTTTTCCCTCTGCCAAAAATTATGGG
GACATCATGAAGCCCCTTGAGCATCTGACTTCTGGCTAATAAAGGAAATTTATTTTCATTGCAATAGTGT
GTTGGAATTTTTTGTGTCTCTCACTCGGAAGGACATATGGGAGGGCAAATCATTTAAAACATCAGAATGA
GTATTTGGTTTAGAGTTTGGCAACATATGCCCATATGCTGGCTGCCATGAACAAAGGTTGGCTATAAAGA
GGTCATCAGTATATGAAACAGCCCCCTGCTGTCCATTCCTTATTCCATAGAAAAGCCTTGACTTGAGGTT
AGATTTTTTTTATATTTTGTTTTGTGTTATTTTTTTCTTTAACATCCCTAAAATTTTCCTTACATGTTTT
ACTAGCCAGATTTTTCCTCCTCTCCTGACTACTCCCAGTCATAGCTGTCCCTCTTCTCTTATGGAGATCC
CTCGACCTGCAGCCCAAGCTTGGCGTAATCATGGTCATAGCTGTTTCCTGTGTGAAATTGTTATCCGCTC
ACAATTCCACACAACATACGAGCCGGAAGCATAAAGTGTAAAGCCTGGGGTGCCTAATGAGTGAGCTAAC
TCACATTAATTGCGTTGCGCTCACTGCCCGCTTTCCAGTCGGGAAACCTGTCGTGCCAGCGGATCTCAAT
TCTCATGTTTGACAGCTTATCATCGATAAGCTGATCCTCACAGGCCGCACCCAGCTTTTCTTCCGTTGCC
CCAGTAGCATCTCTGTCTGGTGACCTTGAAGAGGAAGAGGAGGGGTCCCGAGAATCCCCATCCCTACCGT
CCAGCAAAAAGGGGGACGAGGAATTTGAGGCCTGGCTTGAGGCTCAGGACGCAAATCTTGAGGATGTTCA
GCGGGAGTTTTCCGGGCTGCGAGTAATTGGTGATGAGGACGAGGATGGTTCGGAGGATGGGGAATTTTCA
GACCTGGATCTGTCTGACAGCGACCATGAAGGGGATGAGGGTGGGGGGGCTGTTGGAGGGGGCAGGAGTC
TGCACTCCCTGTATTCACTGAGCGTCGTCTAATAAAGATGTCTATTGATCTCTTTTAGTGTGAATCATGT
CTGACGAGGGGCCAGGTACAGGACCTGGAAATGGCCTAGGAGAGAAGGGAGACACATCTGGACCAGAAGG
CTCCGGCGGCAGTGGACCTCAAAGAAGAGGGGGTGATAACCATGGACGAGGACGGGGAAGAGGACGAGGA
CGAGGAGGCGGAAGACCAGGAGCCCCGGGCGGCTCAGGATCAGGGCCAAGACATAGAGATGGTGTCCGGA
GACCCCAAAAACGTCCAAGTTGCATTGGCTGCAAAGGGACCCACGGTGGAACAGGAGCAGGAGCAGGAGC
GGGAGGGGCAGGAGCAGGAGGGGCAGGAGCAGGAGGAGGGGCAGGAGCAGGAGGAGGGGCAGGAGGGGCA
GGAGGGGCAGGAGGGGCAGGAGSAGGAGGAGGGGSAGGAGCAGGAGGAGGGGCAGGAGGGGSAGGAGGGG
SAGGAGSAGGAGGAGGGGCAGGAGSAGGAGGAGGGGCAGGAGGGGCAGGAGCAGGAGGAGGGGCAGGAGG
GGGAGGAGGGGSAGGAGCAGGAGGAGGGGCAGGAGCAGGAGGAGGGGCAGGAGGGGCAGGAGCAGGAGGG
GCAGGAGGGGCAGGAGGGGCAGGAGGAGGAGGAGGGGCAGGAGSAGGAGGGGGAGGAGGGGCAGGAGGGG
CAGGAGCAGGAGGGGCAGGAGCAGGAGGAGGGGCAGGAGGGGCAGGAGGGGCAGGAGCAGGAGGGGCAGG
AGCAGGAGGGGCAGGAGCAGGAGGGGCAGGAGGRGGAGGRGCAGGAGGGGCAGGAGCAGGAGGGGCAGGA
GGGGCAGGAGCAGGAGGGGCAGGAGGGGCAGGAGCAGGAGGGGCAGGAGGGGCAGGAGCAGGAGGAGGGG
CAGGAGGGGCAGGAGCAGGAGGGGGAGGAGGGGSAGGAGSAGGAGGGGSAGGAGGGGSAGGAGCAGGAGG
GGCAGGAGGGGCAGGAGCAGGAGGAGGGGCAGGAGCAGGAGGGGCAGGAGCAGGAGGTGGAGGCCGGGGT
CGAGGAGGCAGTGGAGGCCGGGGTCGAGGAGGTAGTGGAGGCCGGGGTCGAGGAGGTAGTGGAGGCCGCC
GGGGTAGAGGACGTGAAAGAGCCAGGGGGGGAAGTCGTGAAAGAGCCAGGGGGAGAGGTCGTGGACGTGG
AGAAAAGAGGCCCAGGAGTCCCAGTAGTCAGTCATCATCATCCGGGTCTCCACCGCGCAGGCCCCCTCCA
GGTAGAAGGCCATTTTTCCACCCTGTAGGGGAAGCCGATTATTTTGAATACCACCAAGAAGGTGGCCCAG
ATGGTGAGCCTGACGTGCCCCCGGGAGCGATAGAGCAGGGCCCCGCAGATGACCCAGGAGAAGGCCCAAG
CACTGGACCCCGGGGTCAGGGTGATGGAGGCAGGCGCAAAAAAGGAGGGTGGTTTGGAAAGCATCGTGGT
CAAGGAGGTTCCAACCCGAAATTTGAGAACATTGCAGAAGGTTTAAGAGCTCTCCTGGCTAGGAGTCACG
TAGAAAGGACTACCGACGAAGGAACTTGGGTCGCCGGTGTGTTCGTATATGGAGGTAGTAAGACCTCCCT
TTACAACCTAAGGCGAGGAACTGCCCTTGCTATTCCACAATGTCGTCTTACACCATTGAGTCGTCTCCCC
TTTGGAATGGCCCCTGGACCCGGCCCACAACCTGGCCCGCTAAGGGAGTCCATTGTCTGTTATTTCATGG
TCTTTTTACAAACTCATATATTTGCTGAGGTTTTGAAGGATGCGATTAAGGACCTTGTTATGACAAAGCC
CGCTCCTACCTGCAATATCAGGGTGACTGTGTGCAGCTTTGACGATGGAGTAGATTTGCCTCCCTGGTTT
CCACCTATGGTGGAAGGGGCTGCCGCGGAGGGTGATGACGGAGATGACGGAGATGAAGGAGGTGATGGAG
ATGAGGGTGAGGAAGGGCAGGAGTGATGTAACTTGTTAGGAGACGCCCTCAATCGTATTAAAAGCCGTGT
ATTCCCCCGCACTAAAGAATAAATCCCCAGTAGACATCATGCGTGCTGTTGGTGTATTTCTGGCCATCTG
TCTTGTCACCATTTTCGTCCTCCCAACATGGGGCAATTGGGCATACCCATGTTGTCACGTCACTCAGCTC
CGCGCTCAACACCTTCTCGCGTTGGAAAACATTAGCGACATTTACCTGGTGAGCAATCAGACATGCGACG
GCTTTAGCCTGGCCTCCTTAAATTCACCTAAGAATGGGAGCAACCAGCAGGAAAAGGACAAGCAGCGAAA
ATTCACGCCCCCTTGGGAGGTGGCGGCATATGCAAAGGATAGCACTCCCACTCTACTACTGGGTATCATA
TGCTGACTGTATATGCATGAGGATAGCATATGCTACCCGGATACAGATTAGGATAGCATATACTACCCAG
ATATAGATTAGGATAGCATATGCTACCCAGATATAGATTAGGATAGCCTATGCTACCCAGATATAAATTA
GGATAGCATATACTACCCAGATATAGATTAGGATAGCATATGCTACCCAGATATAGATTAGGATAGCCTA
TGCTACCCAGATATAGATTAGGATAGCATATGCTACCCAGATATAGATTAGGATAGCATATGCTATCCAG
ATATTTGGGTAGTATATGCTACCCAGATATAAATTAGGATAGCATATACTACCCTAATCTCTATTAGGAT
AGCATATGCTACCCGGATACAGATTAGGATAGCATATACTACCCAGATATAGATTAGGATAGCATATGCT
ACCCAGATATAGATTAGGATAGCCTATGCTACCCAGATATAAATTAGGATAGCATATACTACCCAGATAT
AGATTAGGATAGCATATGCTACCCAGATATAGATTAGGATAGCCTATGCTACCCAGATATAGATTAGGAT
AGCATATGCTATCCAGATATTTGGGTAGTATATGCTACCCATGGCAACATTAGCCCACCGTGCTCTCAGC
GACCTCGTGAATATGAGGACCAACAACCCTGTGCTTGGCGCTCAGGCGCAAGTGTGTGTAATTTGTCCTC
CAGATCGCAGCAATCGCGCCCCTATCTTGGCCCGCCCACCTACTTATGCAGGTATTCCCCGGGGTGCCAT
TAGTGGTTTTGTGGGCAAGTGGTTTGACCGCAGTGGTTAGCGGGGTTACAATCAGCCAAGTTATTACACC
CTTATTTTACAGTCCAAAACCGCAGGGCGGCGTGTGGGGGCTGACGCGTGCCCCCACTCCACAATTTCAA
AAAAAAGAGTGGCCACTTGTCTTTGTTTATGGGCCCCATTGGCGTGGAGCCCCGTTTAATTTTCGGGGGT
GTTAGAGACAACCAGTGGAGTCCGCTGCTGTCGGCGTCCACTCTCTTTCCCCTTGTTACAAATAGAGTGT
AACAACATGGTTCACCTGTCTTGGTCCCTGCCTGGGACACATCTTAATAACCCCAGTATCATATTGCACT
AGGATTATGTGTTGCCCATAGCCATAAATTCGTGTGAGATGGACATCCAGTCTTTACGGCTTGTCCCCAC
CCCATGGATTTCTATTGTTAAAGATATTCAGAATGTTTCATTCCTACACTAGTATTTATTGCCCAAGGGG
TTTGTGAGGGTTATATTGGTGTCATAGCACAATGCCACCACTGAACCCCCCGTCCAAATTTTATTCTGGG
GGCGTCACCTGAAACCTTGTTTTCGAGCACCTCACATACACCTTACTGTTCACAACTCAGCAGTTATTCT
ATTAGCTAAACGAAGGAGAATGAAGAAGCAGGCGAAGATTCAGGAGAGTTCACTGCCCGCTCCTTGATCT
TCAGCCACTGCCCTTGTGACTAAAATGGTTCACTACCCTCGTGGAATCCTGACCCCATGTAAATAAAACC
GTGACAGCTCATGGGGTGGGAGATATCGCTGTTCCTTAGGACCCTTTTACTAACCCTAATTCGATAGCAT
ATGCTTCCCGTTGGGTAACATATGCTATTGAATTAGGGTTAGTCTGGATAGTATATACTACTACCCGGGA
AGCATATGCTACCCGTTTAGGGTTAACAAGGGGGCCTTATAAACACTATTGCTAATGCCCTCTTGAGGGT
CCGCTTATCGGTAGCTACACAGGCCCCTCTGATTGACGTTGGTGTAGCCTCCCGTAGTCTTCCTGGGCCC
CTGGGAGGTACATGTCCCCCAGCATTGGTGTAAGAGCTTCAGCCAAGAGTTACACATAAAGGCAATGTTG
TGTTGCAGTCCACAGACTGCAAAGTCTGCTCCAGGATGAAAGCCACTCAGTGTTGGCAAATGTGCACATC
CATTTATAAGGATGTCAACTACAGTCAGAGAACCCCTTTGTGTTTGGTCCCCCCCCGTGTCACATGTGGA
ACAGGGCCCAGTTGGCAAGTTGTACCAACCAACTGAAGGGATTACATGCACTGCCCCGCGAAGAAGGGGC
AGAGATGTCGTAGTCAGGTTTAGTTCGTCCGGGGCGGGGATCGATCCTCTAGAGTCGACGCTAGCGGATC
CGCTGCATTAATGAATCGGCCAACGCGCGGGGAGAGGCGGTTTGCGTATTGGGCGCTCTTCCGCTTCCTC
GCTCACTGACTCGCTGCGCTCGGTCGTTCGGCTGCGGCGAGCGGTATCAGCTCACTCAAAGGCGGTAATA
CGGTTATCCACAGAATCAGGGGATAACGCAGGAAAGAACATGTGAGCAAAAGGCCAGCAAAAGGCCAGGA
ACCGTAAAAAGGCCGCGTTGCTGGCGTTTTTCCATAGGCTCCGCCCCCCTGACGAGCATCACAAAAATCG
ACGCTCAAGTCAGAGGTGGCGAAACCCGACAGGACTATAAAGATACCAGGCGTTTCCCCCTGGAAGCTCC
CTCGTGCGCTCTCCTGTTCCGACCCTGCCGCTTACCGGATACCTGTCCGCCTTTCTCCCTTCGGGAAGCG
TGGCGCTTTCTCATAGCTCACGCTGTAGGTATCTCAGTTCGGTGTAGGTCGTTCGCTCCAAGCTGGGCTG
TGTGCACGAACCCCCCGTTCAGCCCGACCGCTGCGCCTTATCCGGTAACTATCGTCTTGAGTCCAACCCG
GTAAGACACGACTTATCGCCACTGGCAGCAGCCACTGGTAACAGGATTAGCAGAGCGAGGTATGTAGGCG
GTGCTACAGAGTTCTTGAAGTGGTGGCCTAACTACGGCTACACTAGAAGAACAGTATTTGGTATCTGCGC
TCTGCTGAAGCCAGTTACCTTCGGAAAAAGAGTTGGTAGCTCTTGATCCGGCAAACAAACCACCGCTGGT
AGCGGTGGTTTTTTTGTTTGCAAGCAGCAGATTACGCGCAGAAAAAAAGGATCTCAAGAAGATCCTTTGA
TCTTTTCTACGGGGTCTGACGCTCAGTGGAACGAAAACTCACGTTAAGGGATTTTGGTCATGAGATTATC
AAAAAGGATCTTCACCTAGATCCTTTTAAATTAAAAATGAAGTTTTAAATCAATCTAAAGTATATATGAG
TAAACTTGGTCTGACAGTTACCAATGCTTAATCAGTGAGGCACCTATCTCAGCGATCTGTCTATTTCGTT
CATCCATAGTTGCCTGACTCCCCGTCGTGTAGATAACTACGATACGGGAGGGCTTACCATCTGGCCCCAG
TGCTGCAATGATACCGCGAGACCCACGCTCACCGGCTCCAGATTTATCAGCAATAAACCAGCCAGCCGGA
AGGGCCGAGCGCAGAAGTGGTCCTGCAACTTTATCCGCCTCCATCCAGTCTATTAATTGTTGCCGGGAAG
CTAGAGTAAGTAGTTCGCCAGTTAATAGTTTGCGCAACGTTGTTGCCATTGCTACAGGCATCGTGGTGTC
ACGCTCGTCGTTTGGTATGGCTTCATTCAGCTCCGGTTCCCAACGATCAAGGCGAGTTACATGATCCCCC
ATGTTGTGCAAAAAAGCGGTTAGCTCCTTCGGTCCTCCGATCGTTGTCAGAAGTAAGTTGGCCGCAGTGT
TATCACTCATGGTTATGGCAGCACTGCATAATTCTCTTACTGTCATGCCATCCGTAAGATGCTTTTCTGT
GACTGGTGAGTACTCAACCAAGTCATTCTGAGAATAGTGTATGCGGCGACCGAGTTGCTCTTGCCCGGCG
TCAATACGGGATAATACCGCGCCACATAGCAGAACTTTAAAAGTGCTCATCATTGGAAAACGTTCTTCGG
GGCGAAAACTCTCAAGGATCTTACCGCTGTTGAGATCCAGTTCGATGTAACCCACTCGTGCACCCAACTG
ATCTTCAGCATCTTTTACTTTCACCAGCGTTTCTGGGTGAGCAAAAACAGGAAGGCAAAATGCCGCAAAA
AAGGGAATAAGGGCGACACGGAAATGTTGAATACTCATACTCTTCCTTTTTCAATATTATTGAAGCATTT
ATCAGGGTTATTGTCTCATGAGCGGATACATATTTGAATGTATTTAGAAAAATAAACAAATAGGGGTTCC
GCGCACATTTCCCCGAAAAGTGCCACCTGG
Features (pLannotate 1.2.2; 19 found; start..end, strand, type, name):
      4..383     +  enhancer       CMV enhancer: human cytomegalovirus immediate early enhancer
    662..1678    +  intron         chimeric intron: chimera between introns from chicken β-actin and rabbit β-globin
   1779..2051    +  CDS            Tp53 (fragment): P53_MOUSE - Also known as P53, Trp53. Experimental evidence at protein level: Swiss-Prot protein existence level 1. Acts as a tumor suppressor in many tumor types; induces growth arrest or apoptosis depending on the physiological circumstances and cell type. Involved in cell cycle regulation as a trans-activator that acts to negatively regulate cell division by controlling a set of genes required for this process. One of the activated genes is an inhibitor of cyclin-dependent kinases. Apoptosis induction seems to be mediated either by stimulation of BAX and FAS antigen expression, or by repres
   2060..2137    +  CDS            HBB (fragment): HBB_PONPY - Experimental evidence at transcript level: Swiss-Prot protein existence level 2. Involved in oxygen transport from the lung to the various peripheral tissues. From Pongo pygmaeus (Bornean orangutan).
   2208..2263    +  polyA_signal   β-globin poly(A) signal: rabbit β-globin polyadenylation signal (Gil and Proudfoot, 1987)
   2648..2664    -  protein_bind   lac operator: The lac repressor binds to the lac operator to inhibit transcription in E. coli. This inhibition can be relieved by adding lactose or isopropyl-β-D-thiogalactopyranoside (IPTG). lac repressor encoded by lacI
   2672..2702    -  promoter       lac promoter: promoter for the E. coli lac operon
   2717..2738    -  protein_bind   CAP binding site: CAP binding activates transcription in the presence of cAMP. E. coli catabolite activator protein
   2751..2790    -  CDS            lacI (fragment): lac repressor; lacI; The lac repressor binds to the lac operator to inhibit transcription in E. coli. This inhibition can be relieved by adding lactose or isopropyl-β-D-thiogalactopyranoside (IPTG).
   2809..2832    +  promoter       tet promoter (fragment): E. coli promoter for tetracycline efflux protein gene
   2835..3179    +  CDS            BRRF2_EBVB9 (fragment): Protein inferred from homology: Swiss-Prot protein existence level 3. From Epstein-Barr virus (strain B95-8) (HHV-4) (Human herpesvirus 4).
   3217..5136    +  CDS            EBNA1: Epstein-Barr nuclear antigen 1, also known as EBNA-1 crucial for latent viral infection, and for episomal amplification of vectors containing the oriP origin (Okita et al., 2013)
   5219..5437    +  CDS            gL (fragment): GL_EBVB9 - Experimental evidence at protein level: Swiss-Prot protein existence level 1. The heterodimer glycoprotein H-glycoprotein L is required for the fusion of viral and plasma membranes leading to virus entry into the host cell. Acts as a functional inhibitor of gH and maintains gH in an inhibited form. Upon binding to host integrins, gL dissociates from gH leading to activation of the viral fusion glycoproteins gB and gH. Fusion of EBV with B-lymphocytes requires the additional receptor- binding protein gp42, which forms a complex with gH/gL. The heterodimer gH/gL targets also host EPHA
   5438..7227    +  rep_origin     oriP: Epstein-Barr virus oriP replication origin (Yates et al., 2000)
   7673..7689    +  misc_feature   MCS (fragment): pUC18/19 multiple cloning site
   7702..7756    -  CDS            lacI (fragment): lac repressor; lacI; The lac repressor binds to the lac operator to inhibit transcription in E. coli. This inhibition can be relieved by adding lactose or isopropyl-β-D-thiogalactopyranoside (IPTG).
   7939..8527    -  rep_origin     ori: high-copy-number ColE1/pMB1/pBR322/pUC origin of replication
   8698..9558    -  CDS            AmpR: β-lactamase; bla; confers resistance to ampicillin, carbenicillin, and related antibiotics
   9559..9663    -  promoter       AmpR promoter: bla
