>Addgene plasmid #41856 | pCE-mp53DD Sequencing Result | analyzer sequence | sequence record 441633
GTCGACATTGATTATTGACTAGTTATTAATAGTAATCAATTACGGGGTCATTAGTTCATAGCCCATATAT
GGAGTTCCGCGTTACATAACTTACGGTAAATGGCCCGCCTGGCTGACCGCCCAACGACCCCCGCCCATTG
ACGTCAATAATGACGTATGTTCCCATAGTAACGCCAATAGGGACTTTCCATTGACGTCAATGGGTGGAGT
ATTTACGGTAAACTGCCCACTTGGCAGTACATCAAGTGTATCATATGCCAAGTACGCCCCCTATTGACGT
CAATGACGGTAAATGGCCCGCCTGGCATTATGCCCAGTACATGACCTTATGGGACTTTCCTACTTGGCAG
TACATCTACGTATTAGTCATCGCTATTACCATGGTCGAGGTGAGCCCCACGTTCTGCTTCACTCTCCCCA
TCTCCCCCCCCCTCCCCACCCCCAATTTTGTATTTATTTATTTTTTAATTATTTTGTGCAGCGATGGGGG
CGGGGGGGGGGGGGGGGGCGCGCGCCAGGCGGGGCGGGGCGGGGCGAGGGGCGGGGCGGGGCGAGGCGGA
GAGGTGCGGCGGCAGCCAATCAGAGCGGCGCGCTCCGAAAGTTTCCTTTTATGGCGAGGCGGCGGCGGCG
GCGGCCCTATAAAAAGCGAAGCGCGCGGCGGGCGGGAGTCGCTGCGCGCTGCCTTCGCCCCGTGCCCCGC
TCCGCCGCCGCCTCGCGCCGCCCGCCCCGGCTCTGACTGACCGCGTTACTCCCACAGGTGAGCGGGCGGG
ACGGCCCTTCTCCTCCGGGCTGTAATTAGCGCTTGGTTTAATGACGGCTTGTTTCTTTTCTGTGGCTGCG
TGAAAGCCTTGAGGGGCTCCGGGAGGGCCCTTTGTGCGGGGGGAGCGGCTCGGGGGGTGCGTGCGTGTGT
GTGTGCGTGGGGAGCGCCGCGTGCGGCTCCGCGCTGCCCGGCGGCTGTGAGCGCTGCGGGCGCGGCGCGG
GGCTTTGTGCGCTCCGCAGTGTGCGCGAGGGGAGCGCGGCCGGGGGCGGTGCCCCGCGGTGCGGGGGGGG
CTGCGAGGGGAACAAAGGCTGCGTGCGGGGTGTGTGCGTGGGGGGGTGAGCAGGGGGTGTGGGCGCGTCG
GTCGGGCTGCAACCCCCCCTGCACCCCCCTCCCCGAGTTGCTGAGCACGGCCCGGCTTCGGGTGCGGGGC
TCCGTACGGGGCGTGGCGCGGGGCTCGCCGTGCCGGGCGGGGGGTGGCGGCAGGTGGGGGTGCCGGGCGG
GGCGGGGCCGCCTCGGGCCGGGGAGGGCTCGGGGGAGGGGCGCGGCGGCCCCCGGAGCGCCGGCGGCTGT
CGAGGCGCGGCGAGCCGCAGCCATTGCCTTTTATGGTAATCGTGCGAGAGGGCGCAGGGACTTCCTTTGT
CCCAAATCTGTGCGGAGCCGAAATCTGGGAGGCGCCGCCGCACCCCCTCTAGCGGGCGCGGGGCGAAGCG
GTGCGGCGCCGGCAGGAAGGAAATGGGCGGGGAGGGCCTTCGTGCGTCGCCGCGCCGCCGTCCCCTTCTC
CCTCTCCAGCCTCGGGGCTGTCCGCGGGGGGACGGCTGCCTTCGGGGGGGACGGGGCAGGGCGGGGTTCG
GCTTCTGGCGTGTGACCGGCGGCTCTAGAGCCTCTGCTAACCATGTTCATGCCTTCTTCTTTTTCCTACA
GCTCCTGGGCAACGTGCTGGTTATTGTGCTGTCTCATCATTTTGGCAAAGAATTCGCCCTTCACCAGGAT
GACTGCCATGGAGGAGTCACAGTCGGATATCAGCCTCAAGAGAGCGCTGCCCACCTGCACAAGCGCCTCT
CCCCCGCAAAAGAAAAAACCACTTGATGGAGAGTATTTCACCCTCAAGATCCGCGGGCGTAAACGCTTCG
AGATGTTCCGGGAGCTGAATGAGGCCTTAGAGTTAAAGGATGCCCATGCTACAGAGGAGTCTGGAGACAG
CAGGGCTCACTCCAGCTACCTGAAGACCAAGAAGGGCCAGTCTACTTCCCGCCATAAAAAAACAATGGTC
AAGAAAGTGGGGCCTGACTCAGACTGAAGGGCGAATTCACTCCTCAGGTGCAGGCTGCCTATCAGAAGGT
GGTGGCTGGTGTGGCCAATGCCCTGGCTCACAAATACCACTGAGATCTTTTTCCCTCTGCCAAAAATTAT
GGGGACATCATGAAGCCCCTTGAGCATCTGACTTCTGGCTAATAAAGGAAATTTATTTTCATTGCAATAG
TGTGTTGGAATTTTTTGTGTCTCTCACTCGGAAGGACATATGGGAGGGCAAATCATTTAAAACATCAGAA
TGAGTATTTGGTTTAGAGTTTGGCAACATATGCCCATATGCTGGCTGCCATGAACAAAGGTTGGCTATAA
AGAGGTCATCAGTATATGAAACAGCCCCCTGCTGTCCATTCCTTATTCCATAGAAAAGCCTTGACTTGAG
GTTAGATTTTTTTTATATTTTGTTTTGTGTTATTTTTTTCTTTAACATCCCTAAAATTTTCCTTACATGT
TTTACTAGCCAGATTTTTCCTCCTCTCCTGACTACTCCCAGTCATAGCTGTCCCTCTTCTCTTATGGAGA
TCCCTCGACCTGCAGCCCAAGCTTGGCGTAATCATGGTCATAGCTGTTTCCTGTGTGAAATTGTTATCCG
CTCACAATTCCACACAACATACGAGCCGGAAGCATAAAGTGTAAAGCCTGGGGTGCCTAATGAGTGAGCT
AACTCACATTAATTGCGTTGCGCTCACTGCCCGCTTTCCAGTCGGGAAACCTGTCGTGCCAGCGGATCTC
AATTCTCATGTTTGACAGCTTATCATCGATAAGCTGATCCTCACAGGCCGCACCCAGCTTTTCTTCCGTT
GCCCCAGTAGCATCTCTGTCTGGTGACCTTGAAGAGGAAGAGGAGGGGTCCCGAGAATCCCCATCCCTAC
CGTCCAGCAAAAAGGGGGACGAGGAATTTGAGGCCTGGCTTGAGGCTCAGGACGCAAATCTTGAGGATGT
TCAGCGGGAGTTTTCCGGGCTGCGAGTAATTGGTGATGAGGACGAGGATGGTTCGGAGGATGGGGAATTT
TCAGACCTGGATCTGTCTGACAGCGACCATGAAGGGGATGAGGGTGGGGGGGCTGTTGGAGGGGGCAGGA
GTCTGCACTCCCTGTATTCACTGAGCGTCGTCTAATAAAGATGTCTATTGATCTCTTTTAGTGTGAATCA
TGTCTGACGAGGGGCCAGGTACAGGACCTGGAAATGGCCTAGGAGAGAAGGGAGACACATCTGGACCAGA
AGGCTCCGGCGGCAGTGGACCTCAAAGAAGAGGGGGTGATAACCATGGACGAGGACGGGGAAGAGGACGA
GGACGAGGAGGCGGAAGACCAGGAGCCCCGGGCGGCTCAGGATCAGGGCCAAGACATAGAGATGGTGTCC
GGAGACCCCAAAAACGTCCAAGTTGCATTGGCTGCAAAGGGACCCACGGTGGAACAGGAGCAGGAGCAGG
AGCGGGAGGGGCAGGAGCAGGAGGGGCAGGAGCAGGAGGAGGGGCAGGAGCAGGAGGAGGGGCAGGAGGG
GCAGGAGGGGCAGGAGGGGCAGGAGCAGGAGGAGGGGCAGGAGCAGGAGGAGGGGCAGGAGGGGCAGGAG
GGGCAGGAGCAGGAGGAGGGGCAGGAGCAGGAGGAGGGGCAGGAGGGGCAGGAGCAGGAGGAGGGGCAGG
AGGGGCAGGAGGGGCAGGAGCAGGAGGAGGGGCAGGAGCAGGAGGAGGGGCAGGAGGGGCAGGAGCAGGA
GGAGGGGCAGGAGGGGCAGGAGGGGCAGGAGCAGGAGGAGGGGCAGGAGCAGGAGGGGCAGGAGGGGCAG
GAGGGGCAGGAGCAGGAGGGGCAGGAGCAGGAGGAGGGGCAGGAGGGGCAGGAGGGGCAGGAGCAGGAGG
GGCAGGAGCAGGAGGGGCAGGAGCAGGAGGGGCAGGAGCAGGAGGGGCAGGAGGGGCAGGAGCAGGAGGG
GCAGGAGGGGCAGGAGCAGGAGGGGCAGGAGGGGCAGGAGCAGGAGGAGGGGCAGGAGGGGCAGGAGCAG
GAGGAGGGGCAGGAGGGGCAGGAGCAGGAGGGGCAGGAGGGGCAGGAGCAGGAGGGGCAGGAGGGGCAGG
AGCAGGAGGGGCAGGAGGGGCAGGAGCAGGAGGAGGGGCAGGAGCAGGAGGGGCAGGAGCAGGAGGTGGA
GGCCGGGGTCGAGGAGGCAGTGGAGGCCGGGGTCGAGGAGGTAGTGGAGGCCGGGGTCGAGGAGGTAGTG
GAGGCCGCCGGGGTAGAGGACGTGAAAGAGCCAGGGGGGGAAGTCGTGAAAGAGCCAGGGGGAGAGGTCG
TGGACGTGGAGAAAAGAGGCCCAGGAGTCCCAGTAGTCAGTCATCATCATCCGGGTCTCCACCGCGCAGG
CCCCCTCCAGGTAGAAGGCCATTTTTCCACCCTGTAGGGGAAGCCGATTATTTTGAATACCACCAAGAAG
GTGGCCCAGATGGTGAGCCTGACGTGCCCCCGGGAGCGATAGAGCAGGGCCCCGCAGATGACCCAGGAGA
AGGCCCAAGCACTGGACCCCGGGGTCAGGGTGATGGAGGCAGGCGCAAAAAAGGAGGGTGGTTTGGAAAG
CATCGTGGTCAAGGAGGTTCCAACCCGAAATTTGAGAACATTGCAGAAGGTTTAAGAGCTCTCCTGGCTA
GGAGTCACGTAGAAAGGACTACCGACGAAGGAACTTGGGTCGCCGGTGTGTTCGTATATGGAGGTAGTAA
GACCTCCCTTTACAACCTAAGGCGAGGAACTGCCCTTGCTATTCCACAATGTCGTCTTACACCATTGAGT
CGTCTCCCCTTTGGAATGGCCCCTGGACCCGGCCCACAACCTGGCCCGCTAAGGGAGTCCATTGTCTGTT
ATTTCATGGTCTTTTTACAAACTCATATATTTGCTGAGGTTTTGAAGGATGCGATTAAGGACCTTGTTAT
GACAAAGCCCGCTCCTACCTGCAATATCAGGGTGACTGTGTGCAGCTTTGACGATGGAGTAGATTTGCCT
CCCTGGTTTCCACCTATGGTGGAAGGGGCTGCCGCGGAGGGTGATGACGGAGATGACGGAGATGAAGGAG
GTGATGGAGATGAGGGTGAGGAAGGGCAGGAGTGATGTAACTTGTTAGGAGACGCCCTCAATCGTATTAA
AAGCCGTGTATTCCCCCGCACTAAAGAATAAATCCCCAGTAGACATCATGCGTGCTGTTGGTGTATTTCT
GGCCATCTGTCTTGTCACCATTTTCGTCCTCCCAACATGGGGCAATTGGGCATACCCATGTTGTCACGTC
ACTCAGCTCCGCGCTCAACACCTTCTCGCGTTGGAAAACATTAGCGACATTTACCTGGTGAGCAATCAGA
CATGCGACGGCTTTAGCCTGGCCTCCTTAAATTCACCTAAGAATGGGAGCAACCAGCAGGAAAAGGACAA
GCAGCGAAAATTCACGCCCCCTTGGGAGGTGGCGGCATATGCAAAGGATAGCACTCCCACTCTACTACTG
GGTATCATATGCTGACTGTATATGCATGAGGATAGCATATGCTACCCGGATACAGATTAGGATAGCATAT
ACTACCCAGATATAGATTAGGATAGCATATGCTACCCAGATATAGATTAGGATAGCCTATGCTACCCAGA
TATAAATTAGGATAGCATATACTACCCAGATATAGATTAGGATAGCATATGCTACCCAGATATAGATTAG
GATAGCCTATGCTACCCAGATATAGATTAGGATAGCATATGCTACCCAGATATAGATTAGGATAGCATAT
GCTATCCAGATATTTGGGTAGTATATGCTACCCAGATATAAATTAGGATAGCATATACTACCCTAATCTC
TATTAGGATAGCATATGCTACCCGGATACAGATTAGGATAGCATATACTACCCAGATATAGATTAGGATA
GCATATGCTACCCAGATATAGATTAGGATAGCCTATGCTACCCAGATATAAATTAGGATAGCATATACTA
CCCAGATATAGATTAGGATAGCATATGCTACCCAGATATAGATTAGGATAGCCTATGCTACCCAGATATA
GATTAGGATAGCATATGCTATCCAGATATTTGGGTAGTATATGCTACCCATGGCAACATTAGCCCACCGT
GCTCTCAGCGACCTCGTGAATATGAGGACCAACAACCCTGTGCTTGGCGCTCAGGCGCAAGTGTGTGTAA
TTTGTCCTCCAGATCGCAGCAATCGCGCCCCTATCTTGGCCCGCCCACCTACTTATGCAGGTATTCCCCG
GGGTGCCATTAGTGGTTTTGTGGGCAAGTGGTTTGACCGCAGTGGTTAGCGGGGTTACAATCAGCCAAGT
TATTACACCCTTATTTTACAGTCCAAAACCGCAGGGCGGCGTGTGGGGGCTGACGCGTGCCCCCACTCCA
CAATTTCAAAAAAAAGAGTGGCCACTTGTCTTTGTTTATGGGCCCCATTGGCGTGGAGCCCCGTTTAATT
TTCGGGGGTGTTAGAGACAACCAGTGGAGTCCGCTGCTGTCGGCGTCCACTCTCTTTCCCCTTGTTACAA
ATAGAGTGTAACAACATGGTTCACCTGTCTTGGTCCCTGCCTGGGACACATCTTAATAACCCCAGTATCA
TATTGCACTAGGATTATGTGTTGCCCATAGCCATAAATTCGTGTGAGATGGACATCCAGTCTTTACGGCT
TGTCCCCACCCCATGGATTTCTATTGTTAAAGATATTCAGAATGTTTCATTCCTACACTAGTATTTATTG
CCCAAGGGGTTTGTGAGGGTTATATTGGTGTCATAGCACAATGCCACCACTGAACCCCCCGTCCAAATTT
TATTCTGGGGGCGTCACCTGAAACCTTGTTTTCGAGCACCTCACATACACCTTACTGTTCACAACTCAGC
AGTTATTCTATTAGCTAAACGAAGGAGAATGAAGAAGCAGGCGAAGATTCAGGAGAGTTCACTGCCCGCT
CCTTGATCTTCAGCCACTGCCCTTGTGACTAAAATGGTTCACTACCCTCGTGGAATCCTGACCCCATGTA
AATAAAACCGTGACAGCTCATGGGGTGGGAGATATCGCTGTTCCTTAGGACCCTTTTACTAACCCTAATT
CGATAGCATATGCTTCCCGTTGGGTAACATATGCTATTGAATTAGGGTTAGTCTGGATAGTATATACTAC
TACCCGGGAAGCATATGCTACCCGTTTAGGGTTAACAAGGGGGCCTTATAAACACTATTGCTAATGCCCT
CTTGAGGGTCCGCTTATCGGTAGCTACACAGGCCCCTCTGATTGACGTTGGTGTAGCCTCCCGTAGTCTT
CCTGGGCCCCTGGGAGGTACATGTCCCCCAGCATTGGTGTAAGAGCTTCAGCCAAGAGTTACACATAAAG
GCAATGTTGTGTTGCAGTCCACAGACTGCAAAGTCTGCTCCAGGATGAAAGCCACTCAGTGTTGGCAAAT
GTGCACATCCATTTATAAGGATGTCAACTACAGTCAGAGAACCCCTTTGTGTTTGGTCCCCCCCCCGTGT
CACATGTGGAACAGGGCCCAGTTGGCAAGTTGTACCAACCAACTGAAGGGATTACATGCACTGCCCCGCG
AAGAAGGGGCAGAGATGTCGTAGTCAGGTTTAGTTCGTCCGGGGCGGGGATCGATCCTCTAGAGTCGACG
CTAGCGGATCCGCTGCATTAATGAATCGGCCAACGCGCGGGGAGAGGCGGTTTGCGTATTGGGCGCTCTT
CCGCTTCCTCGCTCACTGACTCGCTGCGCTCGGTCGTTCGGCTGCGGCGAGCGGTATCAGCTCACTCAAA
GGCGGTAATACGGTTATCCACAGAATCAGGGGATAACGCAGGAAAGAACATGTGAGCAAAAGGCCAGCAA
AAGGCCAGGAACCGTAAAAAGGCCGCGTTGCTGGCGTTTTTCCATAGGCTCCGCCCCCCTGACGAGCATC
ACAAAAATCGACGCTCAAGTCAGAGGTGGCGAAACCCGACAGGACTATAAAGATACCAGGCGTTTCCCCC
TGGAAGCTCCCTCGTGCGCTCTCCTGTTCCGACCCTGCCGCTTACCGGATACCTGTCCGCCTTTCTCCCT
TCGGGAAGCGTGGCGCTTTCTCATAGCTCACGCTGTAGGTATCTCAGTTCGGTGTAGGTCGTTCGCTCCA
AGCTGGGCTGTGTGCACGAACCCCCCGTTCAGCCCGACCGCTGCGCCTTATCCGGTAACTATCGTCTTGA
GTCCAACCCGGTAAGACACGACTTATCGCCACTGGCAGCAGCCACTGGTAACAGGATTAGCAGAGCGAGG
TATGTAGGCGGTGCTACAGAGTTCTTGAAGTGGTGGCCTAACTACGGCTACACTAGAAGAACAGTATTTG
GTATCTGCGCTCTGCTGAAGCCAGTTACCTTCGGAAAAAGAGTTGGTAGCTCTTGATCCGGCAAACAAAC
CACCGCTGGTAGCGGTGGTTTTTTTGTTTGCAAGCAGCAGATTACGCGCAGAAAAAAAGGATCTCAAGAA
GATCCTTTGATCTTTTCTACGGGGTCTGACGCTCAGTGGAACGAAAACTCACGTTAAGGGATTTTGGTCA
TGAGATTATCAAAAAGGATCTTCACCTAGATCCTTTTAAATTAAAAATGAAGTTTTAAATCAATCTAAAG
TATATATGAGTAAACTTGGTCTGACAGTTACCAATGCTTAATCAGTGAGGCACCTATCTCAGCGATCTGT
CTATTTCGTTCATCCATAGTTGCCTGACTCCCCGTCGTGTAGATAACTACGATACGGGAGGGCTTACCAT
CTGGCCCCAGTGCTGCAATGATACCGCGAGACCCACGCTCACCGGCTCCAGATTTATCAGCAATAAACCA
GCCAGCCGGAAGGGCCGAGCGCAGAAGTGGTCCTGCAACTTTATCCGCCTCCATCCAGTCTATTAATTGT
TGCCGGGAAGCTAGAGTAAGTAGTTCGCCAGTTAATAGTTTGCGCAACGTTGTTGCCATTGCTACAGGCA
TCGTGGTGTCACGCTCGTCGTTTGGTATGGCTTCATTCAGCTCCGGTTCCCAACGATCAAGGCGAGTTAC
ATGATCCCCCATGTTGTGCAAAAAAGCGGTTAGCTCCTTCGGTCCTCCGATCGTTGTCAGAAGTAAGTTG
GCCGCAGTGTTATCACTCATGGTTATGGCAGCACTGCATAATTCTCTTACTGTCATGCCATCCGTAAGAT
GCTTTTCTGTGACTGGTGAGTACTCAACCAAGTCATTCTGAGAATAGTGTATGCGGCGACCGAGTTGCTC
TTGCCCGGCGTCAATACGGGATAATACCGCGCCACATAGCAGAACTTTAAAAGTGCTCATCATTGGAAAA
CGTTCTTCGGGGCGAAAACTCTCAAGGATCTTACCGCTGTTGAGATCCAGTTCGATGTAACCCACTCGTG
CACCCAACTGATCTTCAGCATCTTTTACTTTCACCAGCGTTTCTGGGTGAGCAAAAACAGGAAGGCAAAA
TGCCGCAAAAAAGGGAATAAGGGCGACACGGAAATGTTGAATACTCATACTCTTCCTTTTTCAATATTAT
TGAAGCATTTATCAGGGTTATTGTCTCATGAGCGGATACATATTTGAATGTATTTAGAAAAATAAACAAA
TAGGGGTTCCGCGCACATTTCCCCGAAAAGTGCCACCTGG
Features (pLannotate 1.2.2; 20 found; start..end, strand, type, name):
      4..383     +  enhancer       CMV enhancer: human cytomegalovirus immediate early enhancer
    385..664     +  promoter       chicken β-actin promoter: No description available
    665..1681    +  intron         chimeric intron: chimera between introns from chicken β-actin and rabbit β-globin
   1782..2054    +  CDS            Tp53 (fragment): P53_MOUSE - Also known as P53, Trp53. Experimental evidence at protein level: Swiss-Prot protein existence level 1. Acts as a tumor suppressor in many tumor types; induces growth arrest or apoptosis depending on the physiological circumstances and cell type. Involved in cell cycle regulation as a trans-activator that acts to negatively regulate cell division by controlling a set of genes required for this process. One of the activated genes is an inhibitor of cyclin-dependent kinases. Apoptosis induction seems to be mediated either by stimulation of BAX and FAS antigen expression, or by repres
   2063..2140    +  CDS            HBB (fragment): HBB_PONPY - Experimental evidence at transcript level: Swiss-Prot protein existence level 2. Involved in oxygen transport from the lung to the various peripheral tissues. From Pongo pygmaeus (Bornean orangutan).
   2211..2266    +  polyA_signal   β-globin poly(A) signal: rabbit β-globin polyadenylation signal (Gil and Proudfoot, 1987)
   2651..2667    -  protein_bind   lac operator: The lac repressor binds to the lac operator to inhibit transcription in E. coli. This inhibition can be relieved by adding lactose or isopropyl-β-D-thiogalactopyranoside (IPTG). lac repressor encoded by lacI
   2675..2705    -  promoter       lac promoter: promoter for the E. coli lac operon
   2720..2741    -  protein_bind   CAP binding site: CAP binding activates transcription in the presence of cAMP. E. coli catabolite activator protein
   2754..2793    -  CDS            lacI (fragment): lac repressor; lacI; The lac repressor binds to the lac operator to inhibit transcription in E. coli. This inhibition can be relieved by adding lactose or isopropyl-β-D-thiogalactopyranoside (IPTG).
   2812..2835    +  promoter       tet promoter (fragment): E. coli promoter for tetracycline efflux protein gene
   2838..3182    +  CDS            BRRF2_EBVB9 (fragment): Protein inferred from homology: Swiss-Prot protein existence level 3. From Epstein-Barr virus (strain B95-8) (HHV-4) (Human herpesvirus 4).
   3220..5145    +  CDS            EBNA1: Epstein-Barr nuclear antigen 1, also known as EBNA-1 crucial for latent viral infection, and for episomal amplification of vectors containing the oriP origin (Okita et al., 2013)
   5228..5446    +  CDS            gL (fragment): GL_EBVB9 - Experimental evidence at protein level: Swiss-Prot protein existence level 1. The heterodimer glycoprotein H-glycoprotein L is required for the fusion of viral and plasma membranes leading to virus entry into the host cell. Acts as a functional inhibitor of gH and maintains gH in an inhibited form. Upon binding to host integrins, gL dissociates from gH leading to activation of the viral fusion glycoproteins gB and gH. Fusion of EBV with B-lymphocytes requires the additional receptor- binding protein gp42, which forms a complex with gH/gL. The heterodimer gH/gL targets also host EPHA
   5447..7236    +  rep_origin     oriP: Epstein-Barr virus oriP replication origin (Yates et al., 2000)
   7683..7699    +  misc_feature   MCS (fragment): pUC18/19 multiple cloning site
   7712..7766    -  CDS            lacI (fragment): lac repressor; lacI; The lac repressor binds to the lac operator to inhibit transcription in E. coli. This inhibition can be relieved by adding lactose or isopropyl-β-D-thiogalactopyranoside (IPTG).
   7949..8537    -  rep_origin     ori: high-copy-number ColE1/pMB1/pBR322/pUC origin of replication
   8708..9568    -  CDS            AmpR: β-lactamase; bla; confers resistance to ampicillin, carbenicillin, and related antibiotics
   9569..9673    -  promoter       AmpR promoter: bla
