>Addgene plasmid #41856 | pCE-mp53DD Sequencing Result | analyzer sequence | sequence record 448201
TATGCTACCCAGATATAAATTAGGATAGCATATACTACCCAGATATAGATTAGGATAGCATATGCTACCC
AGATATAGATTAGGATAGCCTATGCTACCCAGATATAGATTAGGATAGCATATGCTATCCAGATATTTGG
GTAGTATATGCTACCCATGGCAACATTAGCCCACCGTGCTCTCAGCGACCTCGTGAATATGAGGACCAAC
AACCCTGTGCTTGGCGCTCAGGCGCAAGTGTGTGTAATTTGTCCTCCAGATCGCAGCAATCGCGCCCCTA
TCTTGGCCCGCCCACCTACTTATGCAGGTATTCCCCGGGGTGCCATTAGTGGTTTTGTGGGCAAGTGGTT
TGACCGCAGTGGTTAGCGGGGTTACAATCAGCCAAGTTATTACACCCTTATTTTACAGTCCAAAACCGCA
GGGCGGCGTGTGGGGGCTGACGCGTGCCCCCACTCCACAATTTCAAAAAAAAGAGTGGCCACTTGTCTTT
GTTTATGGGCCCCATTGGCGTGGAGCCCCGTTTAATTTTCGGGGGTGTTAGAGACAACCAGTGGAGTCCG
CTGCTGTCGGCGTCCACTCTCTTTCCCCTTGTTACAAATAGAGTGTAACAACATGGTTCACCTGTCTTGG
TCCCTGCCTGGGACACATCTTAATAACCCCAGTATCATATTGCACTAGGATTATGTGTTGCCCATAGCCA
TAAATTCGTGTGAGATGGACATCCAGTCTTTACGGCTTGTCCCCACCCCATGGATTTCTATTGTTAAAGA
TATTCAGAATGTTTCATTCCTACACTAGTATTTATTGCCCAAGGGGTTTGTGAGGGTTATATTGGTGTCA
TAGCACAATGCCACCACTGAACCCCCCGTCCAAATTTTATTCTGGGGGCGTCACCTGAAACCTTGTTTTC
GAGCACCTCACATACACCTTACTGTTCACAACTCAGCAGTTATTCTATTAGCTAAACGAAGGAGAATGAA
GAAGCAGGCGAAGATTCAGGAGAGTTCACTGCCCGCTCCTTGATCTTCAGCCACTGCCCTTGTGACTAAA
ATGGTTCACTACCCTCGTGGAATCCTGACCCCATGTAAATAAAACCGTGACAGCTCATGGGGTGGGAGAT
ATCGCTGTTCCTTAGGACCCTTTTACTAACCCTAATTCGATAGCATATGCTTCCCGTTGGGTAACATATG
CTATTGAATTAGGGTTAGTCTGGATAGTATATACTACTACCCGGGAAGCATATGCTACCCGTTTAGGGTT
AACAAGGGGGCCTTATAAACACTATTGCTAATGCCCTCTTGAGGGTCCGCTTATCGGTAGCTACACAGGC
CCCTCTGATTGACGTTGGTGTAGCCTCCCGTAGTCTTCCTGGGCCCCTGGGAGGTACATGTCCCCCAGCA
TTGGTGTAAGAGCTTCAGCCAAGAGTTACACATAAAGGCAATGTTGTGTTGCAGTCCACAGACTGCAAAG
TCTGCTCCAGGATGAAAGCCACTCAGTGTTGGCAAATGTGCACATCCATTTATAAGGATGTCAACTACAG
TCAGAGAACCCCTTTGTGTTTGGTCCCCCCCCGTGTCACATGTGGAACAGGGCCCAGTTGGCAAGTTGTA
CCAACCAACTGAAGGGATTACATGCACTGCCCCGCGAAGAAGGGGCAGAGATGTCGTAGTCAGGTTTAGT
TCGTCCGGGGCGGGGATCGATCCTCTAGAGTCGACGCTAGCGGATCCGCTGCATTAATGAATCGGCCAAC
GCGCGGGGAGAGGCGGTTTGCGTATTGGGCGCTCTTCCGCTTCCTCGCTCACTGACTCGCTGCGCTCGGT
CGTTCGGCTGCGGCGAGCGGTATCAGCTCACTCAAAGGCGGTAATACGGTTATCCACAGAATCAGGGGAT
AACGCAGGAAAGAACATGTGAGCAAAAGGCCAGCAAAAGGCCAGGAACCGTAAAAAGGCCGCGTTGCTGG
CGTTTTTCCATAGGCTCCGCCCCCCTGACGAGCATCACAAAAATCGACGCTCAAGTCAGAGGTGGCGAAA
CCCGACAGGACTATAAAGATACCAGGCGTTTCCCCCTGGAAGCTCCCTCGTGCGCTCTCCTGTTCCGACC
CTGCCGCTTACCGGATACCTGTCCGCCTTTCTCCCTTCGGGAAGCGTGGCGCTTTCTCATAGCTCACGCT
GTAGGTATCTCAGTTCGGTGTAGGTCGTTCGCTCCAAGCTGGGCTGTGTGCACGAACCCCCCGTTCAGCC
CGACCGCTGCGCCTTATCCGGTAACTATCGTCTTGAGTCCAACCCGGTAAGACACGACTTATCGCCACTG
GCAGCAGCCACTGGTAACAGGATTAGCAGAGCGAGGTATGTAGGCGGTGCTACAGAGTTCTTGAAGTGGT
GGCCTAACTACGGCTACACTAGAAGAACAGTATTTGGTATCTGCGCTCTGCTGAAGCCAGTTACCTTCGG
AAAAAGAGTTGGTAGCTCTTGATCCGGCAAACAAACCACCGCTGGTAGCGGTGGTTTTTTTGTTTGCAAG
CAGCAGATTACGCGCAGAAAAAAAGGATCTCAAGAAGATCCTTTGATCTTTTCTACGGGGTCTGACGCTC
AGTGGAACGAAAACTCACGTTAAGGGATTTTGGTCATGAGATTATCAAAAAGGATCTTCACCTAGATCCT
TTTAAATTAAAAATGAAGTTTTAAATCAATCTAAAGTATATATGAGTAAACTTGGTCTGACAGTTACCAA
TGCTTAATCAGTGAGGCACCTATCTCAGCGATCTGTCTATTTCGTTCATCCATAGTTGCCTGACTCCCCG
TCGTGTAGATAACTACGATACGGGAGGGCTTACCATCTGGCCCCAGTGCTGCAATGATACCGCGAGACCC
ACGCTCACCGGCTCCAGATTTATCAGCAATAAACCAGCCAGCCGGAAGGGCCGAGCGCAGAAGTGGTCCT
GCAACTTTATCCGCCTCCATCCAGTCTATTAATTGTTGCCGGGAAGCTAGAGTAAGTAGTTCGCCAGTTA
ATAGTTTGCGCAACGTTGTTGCCATTGCTACAGGCATCGTGGTGTCACGCTCGTCGTTTGGTATGGCTTC
ATTCAGCTCCGGTTCCCAACGATCAAGGCGAGTTACATGATCCCCCATGTTGTGCAAAAAAGCGGTTAGC
TCCTTCGGTCCTCCGATCGTTGTCAGAAGTAAGTTGGCCGCAGTGTTATCACTCATGGTTATGGCAGCAC
TGCATAATTCTCTTACTGTCATGCCATCCGTAAGATGCTTTTCTGTGACTGGTGAGTACTCAACCAAGTC
ATTCTGAGAATAGTGTATGCGGCGACCGAGTTGCTCTTGCCCGGCGTCAATACGGGATAATACCGCGCCA
CATAGCAGAACTTTAAAAGTGCTCATCATTGGAAAACGTTCTTCGGGGCGAAAACTCTCAAGGATCTTAC
CGCTGTTGAGATCCAGTTCGATGTAACCCACTCGTGCACCCAACTGATCTTCAGCATCTTTTACTTTCAC
CAGCGTTTCTGGGTGAGCAAAAACAGGAAGGCAAAATGCCGCAAAAAAGGGAATAAGGGCGACACGGAAA
TGTTGAATACTCATACTCTTCCTTTTTCAATATTATTGAAGCATTTATCAGGGTTATTGTCTCATGAGCG
GATACATATTTGAATGTATTTAGAAAAATAAACAAATAGGGGTTCCGCGCACATTTCCCCGAAAAGTGCC
ACCTGGGTCGACATTGATTATTGACTAGTTATTAATAGTAATCAATTACGGGGTCATTAGTTCATAGCCC
ATATATGGAGTTCCGCGTTACATAACTTACGGTAAATGGCCCGCCTGGCTGACCGCCCAACGACCCCCGC
CCATTGACGTCAATAATGACGTATGTTCCCATAGTAACGCCAATAGGGACTTTCCATTGACGTCAATGGG
TGGAGTATTTACGGTAAACTGCCCACTTGGCAGTACATCAAGTGTATCATATGCCAAGTACGCCCCCTAT
TGACGTCAATGACGGTAAATGGCCCGCCTGGCATTATGCCCAGTACATGACCTTATGGGACTTTCCTACT
TGGCAGTACATCTACGTATTAGTCATCGCTATTACCATGGTCGAGGTGAGCCCCACGTTCTGCTTCACTC
TCCCCATCTCCCCCCCCTCCCCACCCCCAATTTTGTATTTATTTATTTTTTAATTATTTTGTGCAGCGAT
GGGGGCGGGGGGGGGGGGGGGGGGGGCCCGGGGGGGGGGGGGGGGGGGGGGGGGGGGGGGGGGGGGGAGG
GGCGGGGCGGGGCGAGGCGGAGAGGTGCGGCGGCAGCCAATCAGAGCGGCGCGCTCCGAAAGTTTCCTTT
TATGGCGAGGCGGCGGCGGCGGCGGCCCTATAAAAAGCGAAGCGCGCGGCGGGCGGGAGTCGCTGCGCGC
TGCCTTCGCCCCGTGCCCCGCTCCGCCGCCGCCTCGCGCCGCCCGCCCCGGCTCTGACTGACCGCGTTAC
TCCCACAGGTGAGCGGGCGGGACGGCCCTTCTCCTCCGGGCTGTAATTAGCGCTTGGTTTAATGACGGCT
TGTTTCTTTTCTGTGGCTGCGTGAAAGCCTTGAGGGGCTCCGGGAGGGCCCTTTGTGCGGGGGGAGCGGC
TCGGGGGGTGCGTGCGTGTGTGTGTGCGTGGGGAGCGCCGCGTGCGGCTCCGCGCTGCCCGGCGGCTGTG
AGCGCTGCGGGCGCGGCGCGGGGCTTTGTGCGCTCCGCAGTGTGCGCGAGGGGAGCGCGGCCGGGGGCGG
TGCCCCGCGGTGCGGGGGGGGCTGCGAGGGGAACAAAGGCTGCGTGCGGGGTGTGTGCGTGGGGGGGTGA
GCAGGGGGTGTGGGCGCGTCGGTCGGGCTGCAACCCCCCCTGCACCCCCCTCCCCGAGTTGCTGAGCACG
GCCCGGCTTCGGGTGCGGGGCTCCGTACGGGGCGTGGCGCGGGGCTCGCCGTGCCGGGCGGGGGGTGGCG
GCAGGTGGGGGTGCCGGGCGGGGCGGGGCCGCCTCGGGCCGGGGAGGGCTCGGGGGAGGGGCGCGGCGGC
CCCCGGAGCGCCGGCGGCTGTCGAGGCGCGGCGAGCCGCAGCCATTGCCTTTTATGGTAATCGTGCGAGA
GGGCGCAGGGACTTCCTTTGTCCCAAATCTGTGCGGAGCCGAAATCTGGGAGGCGCCGCCGCACCCCCTC
TAGCGGGCGCGGGGCGAAGCGGTGCGGCGCCGGCAGGAAGGAAATGGGCGGGGAGGGCCTTCGTGCGTCG
CCGCGCCGCCGTCCCCTTCTCCCTCTCCAGCCTCGGGGCTGTCCGCGGGGGGACGGCTGCCTTCGGGGGG
GACGGGGCAGGGCGGGGTTCGGCTTCTGGCGTGTGACCGGCGGCTCTAGAGCCTCTGCTAACCATGTTCA
TGCCTTCTTCTTTTTCCTACAGCTCCTGGGCAACGTGCTGGTTATTGTGCTGTCTCATCATTTTGGCAAA
GAATTCGCCCTTCACCAGGATGACTGCCATGGAGGAGTCACAGTCGGATATCAGCCTCAAGAGAGCGCTG
CCCACCTGCACAAGCGCCTCTCCCCCGCAAAAGAAAAAACCACTTGATGGAGAGTATTTCACCCTCAAGA
TCCGCGGGCGTAAACGCTTCGAGATGTTCCGGGAGCTGAATGAGGCCTTAGAGTTAAAGGATGCCCATGC
TACAGAGGAGTCTGGAGACAGCAGGGCTCACTCCAGCTACCTGAAGACCAAGAAGGGCCAGTCTACTTCC
CGCCATAAAAAAACAATGGTCAAGAAAGTGGGGCCTGACTCAGACTGAAGGGCGAATTCACTCCTCAGGT
GCAGGCTGCCTATCAGAAGGTGGTGGCTGGTGTGGCCAATGCCCTGGCTCACAAATACCACTGAGATCTT
TTTCCCTCTGCCAAAAATTATGGGGACATCATGAAGCCCCTTGAGCATCTGACTTCTGGCTAATAAAGGA
AATTTATTTTCATTGCAATAGTGTGTTGGAATTTTTTGTGTCTCTCACTCGGAAGGACATATGGGAGGGC
AAATCATTTAAAACATCAGAATGAGTATTTGGTTTAGAGTTTGGCAACATATGCCCATATGCTGGCTGCC
ATGAACAAAGGTTGGCTATAAAGAGGTCATCAGTATATGAAACAGCCCCCTGCTGTCCATTCCTTATTCC
ATAGAAAAGCCTTGACTTGAGGTTAGATTTTTTTTATATTTTGTTTTGTGTTATTTTTTTCTTTAACATC
CCTAAAATTTTCCTTACATGTTTTACTAGCCAGATTTTTCCTCCTCTCCTGACTACTCCCAGTCATAGCT
GTCCCTCTTCTCTTATGGAGATCCCTCGACCTGCAGCCCAAGCTTGGCGTAATCATGGTCATAGCTGTTT
CCTGTGTGAAATTGTTATCCGCTCACAATTCCACACAACATACGAGCCGGAAGCATAAAGTGTAAAGCCT
GGGGTGCCTAATGAGTGAGCTAACTCACATTAATTGCGTTGCGCTCACTGCCCGCTTTCCAGTCGGGAAA
CCTGTCGTGCCAGCGGATCTCAATTCTCATGTTTGACAGCTTATCATCGATAAGCTGATCCTCACAGGCC
GCACCCAGCTTTTCTTCCGTTGCCCCAGTAGCATCTCTGTCTGGTGACCTTGAAGAGGAAGAGGAGGGGT
CCCGAGAATCCCCATCCCTACCGTCCAGCAAAAAGGGGGACGAGGAATTTGAGGCCTGGCTTGAGGCTCA
GGACGCAAATCTTGAGGATGTTCAGCGGGAGTTTTCCGGGCTGCGAGTAATTGGTGATGAGGACGAGGAT
GGTTCGGAGGATGGGGAATTTTCAGACCTGGATCTGTCTGACAGCGACCATGAAGGGGATGAGGGTGGGG
GGGCTGTTGGAGGGGGCAGGAGTCTGCACTCCCTGTATTCACTGAGCGTCGTCTAATAAAGATGTCTATT
GATCTCTTTTAGTGTGAATCATGTCTGACGAGGGGCCAGGTACAGGACCTGGAAATGGCCTAGGAGAGAA
GGGAGACACATCTGGACCAGAAGGCTCCGGCGGCAGTGGACCTCAAAGAAGAGGGGGTGATAACCATGGA
CGAGGACGGGGAAGAGGACGAGGACGAGGAGGCGGAAGACCAGGAGCCCCGGGCGGCTCAGGATCAGGGC
CAAGACATAGAGATGGTGTCCGGAGACCCCAAAAACGTCCAAGTTGCATTGGCTGCAAAGGGACCCACGG
TGGAACAGGAGCAGGAGCAGGAGCGGGAGGGGCAGGAGCAGGAGGGGCAGGAGCAGGAGGAGGGGCAGGA
GCAGGAGGAGGGGCAGGAGGGGCAGGAGGGGCAGGAGGGGCAGGAGCAGGAGGAGGGGCAGGAGCAGGAG
GGGCAGGAGCAGGAGGTGGAGGCCGGGGTCGAGGAGGCAGTGGAGGCCGGGGTCGAGGAGGTAGTGGAGG
CCGGGGTCGAGGAGGTAGTGGAGGCCGCCGGGGTAGAGGACGTGAAAGAGCCAGGGGGGGAAGTCGTGAA
AGAGCCAGGGGGAGAGGTCGTGGACGTGGAGAAAAGAGGCCCAGGAGTCCCAGTAGTCAGTCATCATCAT
CCGGGTCTCCACCGCGCAGGCCCCCTCCAGGTAGAAGGCCATTTTTCCACCCTGTAGGGGAAGCCGATTA
TTTTGAATACCACCAAGAAGGTGGCCCAGATGGTGAGCCTGACGTGCCCCCGGGAGCGATAGAGCAGGGC
CCCGCAGATGACCCAGGAGAAGGCCCAAGCACTGGACCCCGGGGTCAGGGTGATGGAGGCAGGCGCAAAA
AAGGAGGGTGGTTTGGAAAGCATCGTGGTCAAGGAGGTTCCAACCCGAAATTTGAGAACATTGCAGAAGG
TTTAAGAGCTCTCCTGGCTAGGAGTCACGTAGAAAGGACTACCGACGAAGGAACTTGGGTCGCCGGTGTG
TTCGTATATGGAGGTAGTAAGACCTCCCTTTACAACCTAAGGCGAGGAACTGCCCTTGCTATTCCACAAT
GTCGTCTTACACCATTGAGTCGTCTCCCCTTTGGAATGGCCCCTGGACCCGGCCCACAACCTGGCCCGCT
AAGGGAGTCCATTGTCTGTTATTTCATGGTCTTTTTACAAACTCATATATTTGCTGAGGTTTTGAAGGAT
GCGATTAAGGACCTTGTTATGACAAAGCCCGCTCCTACCTGCAATATCAGGGTGACTGTGTGCAGCTTTG
ACGATGGAGTAGATTTGCCTCCCTGGTTTCCACCTATGGTGGAAGGGGCTGCCGCGGAGGGTGATGACGG
AGATGACGGAGATGAAGGAGGTGATGGAGATGAGGGTGAGGAAGGGCAGGAGTGATGTAACTTGTTAGGA
GACGCCCTCAATCGTATTAAAAGCCGTGTATTCCCCCGCACTAAAGAATAAATCCCCAGTAGACATCATG
CGTGCTGTTGGTGTATTTCTGGCCATCTGTCTTGTCACCATTTTCGTCCTCCCAACATGGGGCAATTGGG
CATACCCATGTTGTCACGTCACTCAGCTCCGCGCTCAACACCTTCTCGCGTTGGAAAACATTAGCGACAT
TTACCTGGTGAGCAATCAGACATGCGACGGCTTTAGCCTGGCCTCCTTAAATTCACCTAAGAATGGGAGC
AACCAGCAGGAAAAGGACAAGCAGCGAAAATTCACGCCCCCTTGGGAGGTGGCGGCATATGCAAAGGATA
GCACTCCCACTCTACTACTGGGTATCATATGCTGACTGTATATGCATGAGGATAGCATATGCTACCCGGA
TACAGATTAGGATAGCATATACTACCCAGATATAGATTAGGATAGCATATGCTACCCAGATATAGATTAG
GATAGCCTATGCTACCCAGATATAAATTAGGATAGCATATACTACCCAGATATAGATTAGGATAGCATAT
GCTACCCAGATATAGATTAGGATAGCCTATGCTACCCAGATATAGATTAGGATAGCATATGCTACCCAGA
TATAGATTAGGATAGCATATGCTATCCAGATATTTGGGTAGTATATGCTACCCAGATATAAATTAGGATA
GCATATACTACCCTAATCTCTATTAGGATAGCATATGCTACCCGGATACAGATTAGGATAGCATATACTA
CCCAGATATAGATTAGGATAGCATATGCTACCCAGATATAGATTAGGATAGCCTATGCTACCCAGATATA
AATTAGGATAG
Features (pLannotate 1.2.2; 21 found; start..end, strand, type, name):
   1699..1715    +  misc_feature   MCS (fragment): pUC18/19 multiple cloning site
   1728..1782    -  CDS            lacI (fragment): lac repressor; lacI; The lac repressor binds to the lac operator to inhibit transcription in E. coli. This inhibition can be relieved by adding lactose or isopropyl-β-D-thiogalactopyranoside (IPTG).
   1965..2553    -  rep_origin     ori: high-copy-number ColE1/pMB1/pBR322/pUC origin of replication
   2724..3584    -  CDS            AmpR: β-lactamase; bla; confers resistance to ampicillin, carbenicillin, and related antibiotics
   3585..3689    -  promoter       AmpR promoter: bla
   3720..4099    +  enhancer       CMV enhancer: human cytomegalovirus immediate early enhancer
   4101..4222    +  promoter       chicken β-actin promoter (fragment): contains a 21-bp deletion relative to the standard chicken β-actin promoter
   4239..4395    +  promoter       chicken β-actin promoter (fragment): contains a 21-bp deletion relative to the standard chicken β-actin promoter
   4396..5412    +  intron         chimeric intron: chimera between introns from chicken β-actin and rabbit β-globin
   5513..5785    +  CDS            Tp53 (fragment): P53_MOUSE - Also known as P53, Trp53. Experimental evidence at protein level: Swiss-Prot protein existence level 1. Acts as a tumor suppressor in many tumor types; induces growth arrest or apoptosis depending on the physiological circumstances and cell type. Involved in cell cycle regulation as a trans-activator that acts to negatively regulate cell division by controlling a set of genes required for this process. One of the activated genes is an inhibitor of cyclin-dependent kinases. Apoptosis induction seems to be mediated either by stimulation of BAX and FAS antigen expression, or by repres
   5794..5871    +  CDS            HBB (fragment): HBB_PONPY - Experimental evidence at transcript level: Swiss-Prot protein existence level 2. Involved in oxygen transport from the lung to the various peripheral tissues. From Pongo pygmaeus (Bornean orangutan).
   5942..5997    +  polyA_signal   β-globin poly(A) signal: rabbit β-globin polyadenylation signal (Gil and Proudfoot, 1987)
   6382..6398    -  protein_bind   lac operator: The lac repressor binds to the lac operator to inhibit transcription in E. coli. This inhibition can be relieved by adding lactose or isopropyl-β-D-thiogalactopyranoside (IPTG). lac repressor encoded by lacI
   6406..6436    -  promoter       lac promoter: promoter for the E. coli lac operon
   6451..6472    -  protein_bind   CAP binding site: CAP binding activates transcription in the presence of cAMP. E. coli catabolite activator protein
   6485..6524    -  CDS            lacI (fragment): lac repressor; lacI; The lac repressor binds to the lac operator to inhibit transcription in E. coli. This inhibition can be relieved by adding lactose or isopropyl-β-D-thiogalactopyranoside (IPTG).
   6543..6566    +  promoter       tet promoter (fragment): E. coli promoter for tetracycline efflux protein gene
   6569..6913    +  CDS            BRRF2_EBVB9 (fragment): Protein inferred from homology: Swiss-Prot protein existence level 3. From Epstein-Barr virus (strain B95-8) (HHV-4) (Human herpesvirus 4).
   7216..8315    +  CDS            EBNA1 (fragment): Epstein-Barr nuclear antigen 1, also known as EBNA-1 crucial for latent viral infection, and for episomal amplification of vectors containing the oriP origin (Okita et al., 2013)
   8398..8616    +  CDS            gL (fragment): GL_EBVB9 - Experimental evidence at protein level: Swiss-Prot protein existence level 1. The heterodimer glycoprotein H-glycoprotein L is required for the fusion of viral and plasma membranes leading to virus entry into the host cell. Acts as a functional inhibitor of gH and maintains gH in an inhibited form. Upon binding to host integrins, gL dissociates from gH leading to activation of the viral fusion glycoproteins gB and gH. Fusion of EBV with B-lymphocytes requires the additional receptor- binding protein gp42, which forms a complex with gH/gL. The heterodimer gH/gL targets also host EPHA
   8759..1253    +  rep_origin     oriP (fragment) (across the origin): Epstein-Barr virus oriP replication origin (Yates et al., 2000)
