[The description below was written by a language model from this plasmid's Addgene catalogue record and pLannotate feature annotations shown in this document.]
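Description:
pCE-mp53DD is a non-integrating, episomal mammalian expression plasmid built on the pCE backbone, which derives in part from the Epstein-Barr virus-based vector pCEP4. In E. coli it is maintained at high copy through a ColE1/pUC-type origin and selected with ampicillin via the β-lactamase gene. In mammalian cells, persistence relies on the EBV oriP replication origin together with a full-length EBNA1 coding sequence carried on the same plasmid. EBNA1 binds oriP and allows the plasmid to replicate and segregate as an extrachromosomal episome rather than integrating into the genome. No mammalian drug-selection marker is annotated. Short EBV gene fragments (BRRF2, gL) flanking EBNA1, and scattered lac and tet remnants, appear to be carry-over from the parental sequences.

The payload is mouse p53DD, a carboxy-terminal dominant-negative fragment of Trp53 made by deleting nucleotides 40–903 of the coding sequence, leaving an insert of roughly 330 bp cloned between retained EcoRI sites. It is driven by the CAG promoter, annotated as the CMV immediate-early enhancer, chicken β-actin promoter and chimeric β-actin/β-globin intron. The transcript ends at a rabbit β-globin polyadenylation signal, preceded by a short globin exon remnant. No tag or reporter is annotated.

The associated work concerns non-viral generation of integration-free human iPS cells from cord and peripheral blood, where transient p53 suppression would be expected to aid reprogramming.

Two sequence records are listed. The 9,702 nt long-read assembly matches the expected size, while a shorter 9,181 nt record shows only partial EBNA1, oriP and β-actin promoter annotations, which may reflect difficulty assembling repetitive regions.
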