Addgene plasmid #41856: pCE-mp53DD
Purpose: Non-integrating (episomal) expression of mouse p53DD - p53 carboxy-terminal dominant-negative fragment
Depositing lab: Shinya Yamanaka. Depositing organization: Kyoto University, Center for iPS Cell Research and Application. Publication: An Efficient Non-viral Method to Generate Integration-Free Human iPS Cells from Cord Blood and Peripheral Blood Cells. Okita K, Yamakawa T, Matsumura Y, Sato Y, Amano N, Watanabe A, Goshima N, Yamanaka S. Stem Cells. 2012 Nov 29. doi: 10.1002/stem.1293. PubMed 23193063.
Backbone
  Vector backbone: pCE
  Backbone size w/o insert (bp): 9364
  Vector type: Mammalian Expression
Growth in bacteria
  Bacterial resistance: Ampicillin, 100 μg/mL
  Growth temperature: 37°C
  Growth strain: DH5alpha
  Copy number: High Copy
Gene/Insert
  Gene/Insert name: Trp53 (alt names: p53; Tp53)
  Species: M. musculus (mouse)
  Insert size (bp): 334
  Mutation: Δ40-903
  GenBank ID: NM_011640
  Entrez Gene: Trp53 (a.k.a. Tp53, bbl, bfy, bhy, p44, p53)
  Promoter: CAG
  Cloning method: Restriction Enzyme; 5′ cloning site EcoRI (not destroyed); 3′ cloning site EcoRI (not destroyed)
  Sequencing primers: 5′ pCAG-F; 3′ TTAGCCAGAAGTCAGATGCTC
Resource information
  A portion of this plasmid was derived from a plasmid made by: pCEP4 is from Invitrogen. CAG Promoter was from Dr. Jun-ichi Miyazaki of Osaka University Graduate School of Medicine. In publication using this plasmid, please cite: Efficient selection for high-expression transfectants with a novel eukaryotic vector. Gene 108:193-200, 1991. Niwa, H., Yamamura, K. & Miyazaki, J.
Terms and licenses: Academic/Nonprofit Terms; Industry Terms: Not Available to Industry
How to cite: pCE-mp53DD was a gift from Shinya Yamanaka (Addgene plasmid # 41856 ; http://n2t.net/addgene:41856 ; RRID:Addgene_41856)
