>Addgene plasmid #41856 | pCE-mp53DD | addgene partial sequence | sequence record 58205 | rb_glob_PA_term-R 5'-CCCATATGTCCTTCCGAGTG-3'
CCCCATAATTTTTGGCAGAGGGAAAAAGATCTCAGTGGTATTTGTGAGCCAGGGCATTGGCCACACCAGC
CACCACCTTCTGATAGGCAGCCTGCACCTGAGGAGTGAATTCGCCCTTCAGTCTGAGTCAGGCCCCACTT
TCTTGACCATTGTTTTTTTATGGCGGGAAGTAGACTGGCCCTTCTTGGTCTTCAGGTAGCTGGAGTGAGC
CCTGCTGTCTCCAGACTCCTCTGTAGCATGGGCATCCTTTAACTCTAAGGCCTCATTCAGCTCCCGGAAC
ATCTCGAAGCGTTTACGCCCGCGGATCTTGAGGGTGAAATACTCTCCATCAAGTGGTTTTTTCTTTTGCG
GGGGAGAGGCGCTTGTGCAGGTGGGCAGCGCTCTCTTGAGGCTGATATCCGACTGTGACTCCTCCATGGC
AGTCATCCTGGTGAAGGGCGAATTCTTTGCCAAAATGATGAGACAGCACAATAACCAGCACGTTGCCCAG
GAGCTGTAGGAAAAAGAAGAAGGCATGAACATGGTTAGCAGAGGCTCTAGAGCCGCCGGTCACACGCCAG
AAGCCGAACTCCGCCCTGCCCCGTCCCCCCCGAAG
